>Addgene plasmid #99750 | iMb2-Control-Mosaic (SO273) | addgene full sequence | sequence record 443585 | Addgene Long Read Sequencing Result
TTGAGATCCTTTTTTTCTGCGCGTAATCTGCTGCTTGCAAACAAAAAAACCACCGCTACCAGCGGTGGTT
TGTTTGCCGGATCAAGAGCTACCAACTCTTTTTCCGAAGGTAACTGGCTTCAGCAGAGCGCAGATACCAA
ATACTGTTCTTCTAGTGTAGCCGTAGTTAGGCCACCACTTCAAGAACTCTGTAGCACCGCCTACATACCT
CGCTCTGCTAATCCTGTTACCAGTGGCTGCTGCCAGTGGCGATAAGTCGTGTCTTACCGGGTTGGACTCA
AGACGATAGTTACCGGATAAGGCGCAGCGGTCGGGCTGAACGGGGGGTTCGTGCACACAGCCCAGCTTGG
AGCGAACGACCTACACCGAACTGAGATACCTACAGCGTGAGCTATGAGAAAGCGCCACGCTTCCCGAAGG
GAGAAAGGCGGACAGGTATCCGGTAAGCGGCAGGGTCGGAACAGGAGAGCGCACGAGGGAGCTTCCAGGG
GGAAACGCCTGGTATCTTTATAGTCCTGTCGGGTTTCGCCACCTCTGACTTGAGCGTCGATTTTTGTGAT
GCTCGTCAGGGGGGCGGAGCCTATGGAAAAACGCCAGCAACGCGGCCTTTTTACGGTTCCTGGCCTTTTG
CTGGCCTTTTGCTCACATGTTCTTTCCTGCGTTATCCCCTGATTCTGTGGATAACCGTATTACCGCCTTT
GAGTGAGCTGATACCGCTCGCCGCAGCCGAACGACCGAGCGCAGCGAGTCAGTGAGCGAGGAAGCGGAAG
AGCGCCCAATACGCAAACCGCCTCTCCCCGCGCGTTGGCCGATTCATTAATGCAGCTGGCACGACAGGTT
TCCCGACTGGAAAGCGGGCAGTGAGCGCAACGCAATTAATGTGAGTTAGCTCACTCATTAGGCACCCCAG
GCTTTACACTTTATGCTTCCGGCTCGTATGTTGTGTGGAATTGTGAGCGGATAACAATTTCACACAGGAA
ACAGCTATGACCATGATTACGCCAAGCGCGCAATTAACCCTCACTAAAGGGAACAAAAGCTGGGTACCGG
GCCCCCCCTCGAGGTCGACGGTATCGATAAGCTTCACGTGTTCGAAACGCGGTCCGCCCTGCAGCAACCG
GAGGGGGAGGGAGAAGGGAGCGGAAAAGTCTCCACCGGACGCGGCCATGGCTCGGGGGGGGGGGGGGGCA
GCGGAGGAGCGCTTCCGGCCGACGTCTCGTCGCTGATTGGCTTCTTTTCCTCCCGCCGTGTGTGAAAACA
CAAATGGCGTGTTTTGGTTGGCGTAAGGCGCCTGTCAGTTAACGGCAGCCGGAGTGCGCAGCCGCCGGCA
GCCTCGCTCTGCCCACTGGGTGGGGCGGGAGGTAGGTGGGGTGAGGCGAGCTGGACGTGCGGGCGCGGTC
GGCCTCTGGCGGGGCGGGGGAGGGGAGGGAGGGTCAGCGAAAGTAGCTCGCGCGCGAGCGGCCGCCCACC
CTCCCCTTCCTCTGGGGGAGTCGTTTTACCCGCCGCCGGCCGGGCCTCGTCGTCTGATTGGCTCTCGGGG
CCCAGAAAACTGGCCCTTGCCATTGGCTCGTGTTCGTGCAAGTTGAGTCCATCCGCCGGCCAGCGGGGGC
GGCGAGGAGGCGCTCCCAGGTTCCGGCCCTCCCCTCGGCCCCGCGCCGCAGAGTCTGGCCGCGCGCCCCT
GCGCAACGTGGCAGGAAGCGCGCGCTGGGGGCGGGGACGGGCAGTAGGGCTGAGCGGCTGCGGGGCGGGT
GCAAGCACGTTTCCGACTTGAGTTGCCTCAAGAGGGGCGTGCTGAGCCAGACCTCCATCGCGCACTCCGG
GGAGTGGAGGGAAGGAGCGAGGGCTCAGTTGGGCTGTTTTGGAGGCAGGAAGCACTTGCTCTCCCAAAGT
CGCTCTGAGTTGTTATCAGTAAGGGAGCTGCAGTGGAGTAGGCGGGGAGAAGGCCGCACCCTTCTCCGGA
GGGGGGAGGGGAGTGTTGCAATACCTTTCTGGGAGTTCTCTGCTGCCTCCTGGCTTCTGAGGACCGCCCT
GGGCACATGATGGACCTGTCGACAATTCGAGCTCGCTAGAGCCCCATCCTCACTGACTCCGTCCTGGAGT
TGGATGAGAGATAATGGCCTTACGTTGTGCCAGGGGAGGGTCGGGCTGGATTTAGCAAGATTTACCTTCT
CCAAAGAGCGGTGCTGCAGTGGCACAGCTGCCCACGGAGGTGGGGGGGTCACCGTCCCTGGAGGTGATGA
AGAACTGTGGGGATGTGGCACTGAGGGACATGGCCAGTGGGCACGGTGGGTGGGTTGGGGTTGGTCTTGG
GGATCTTGGAGGGCTTTTCCAGCCTTCATGATTTGACGATTGTATGAACATCTACATGGCAATTCTCCAG
CTGCCTGTCCCAGTCCTACTGACCCAGCTGTATCTCTCCAGGCAAGCTCTTCCACCCCTTCTGCTTGCAT
CCAGACACCATCAAACATGCAGGCTCAGACACAGGGACCAGCAGTGTCTGTGGCCTTTTTGTGCTCCTCT
CCATGCTGGGTTTTAACTTGCTCTTTGTCCTTCTATCCTATCTTCTTATCCTTAAGGCTGTTCTGAACGC
TGTGACTTGGAGAGTGTCCCAGAGCCCTCAACACCTGCATGTCCCACGTCCATGCTGTCCTGCACTTCCT
TATCCCCAAGATCTGCCTCTCCGTGATGCACTGAATTGGCAAACATGTGTCACCCCAGACCAACAATGTC
ACAGCAAACTCCCCCTTGATAGGACAAGGGGGAATGGCTTTACACTGAGACAGGGGAGGTTTGGGTTGGA
TATGAGGAGGCAGTTTTTCCCCCAGAGGGTGGTGACGCACTGAACAGGTTGCCCAAGGAGGCTGTGGATG
CCCCATCCCTGCAGGCATTCAAGGCCAGGCTGGATGTGGCTCTGGGCAGCCTGGGCTGCTGGTTGATGAC
CCTGCACATAGCAGGGGGTTGGATCTGGATGAGCACTGTGCTCCTTTGCAACCCAGGCCGTTCTATGATT
CTGTCATTCTAAATCTCTCTTTCAGCCTAAAGCTTTTTCCCCGTATCCCCCCAGGTGTCTGCAGGCTCAA
AGAGCAGCGAGAAGCGTTCAGAGGAAAGCGATCCCGTGCCACCTTCCCCGTGCCCGGGCTGTCCCCGCAC
GCTGCCGGCTCGGGGATGCGGGGGGAGCGCCGGACCGGAGCGGAGCCCCGGGCGGCTCGCTGCTGCCCCC
TAGCGGGGGAGGGACGTAATTACATCCCTGGGGGCTTTGGGGGGGGGCTGTCCCTCTAGCGAGCTCGGTA
CCCAGAGCCCCATCCTCACTGACTCCGTCCTGGAGTTGGATGAGAGATAATGGCCTTACGTTGTGCCAGG
GGAGGGTCGGGCTGGATTTAGCAAGATTTACCTTCTCCAAAGAGCGGTGCTGCAGTGGCACAGCTGCCCA
CGGAGGTGGGGGGGTCACCGTCCCTGGAGGTGATGAAGAACTGTGGGGATGTGGCACTGAGGGACATGGC
CAGTGGGCACGGTGGGTGGGTTGGGGTTGGTCTTGGGGATCTTGGAGGGCTTTTCCAGCCTTCATGATTT
GACGATTGTATGAACATCTACATGGCAATTCTCCAGCTGCCTGTCCCAGTCCTACTGACCCAGCTGTATC
TCTCCAGGCAAGCTCTTCCACCCCTTCTGCTTGCATCCAGACACCATCAAACATGCAGGCTCAGACACAG
GGACCAGCAGTGTCTGTGGCCTTTTTGTGCTCCTCTCCATGCTGGGTTTTAACTTGCTCTTTGTCCTTCT
ATCCTATCTTCTTATCCTTAAGGCTGTTCTGAACGCTGTGACTTGGAGAGTGTCCCAGAGCCCTCAACAC
CTGCATGTCCCACGTCCATGCTGTCCTGCACTTCCTTATCCCCAAGATCTGCCTCTCCGTGATGCACTGA
ATTGGCAAACATGTGTCACCCCAGACCAACAATGTCACAGCAAACTCCCCCTTGATAGGACAAGGGGGAA
TGGCTTTACACTGAGACAGGGGAGGTTTGGGTTGGATATGAGGAGGCAGTTTTTCCCCCAGAGGGTGGTG
ACGCACTGAACAGGTTGCCCAAGGAGGCTGTGGATGCCCCATCCCTGCAGGCATTCAAGGCCAGGCTGGA
TGTGGCTCTGGGCAGCCTGGGCTGCTGGTTGATGACCCTGCACATAGCAGGGGGTTGGATCTGGATGAGC
ACTGTGCTCCTTTGCAACCCAGGCCGTTCTATGATTCTGTCATTCTAAATCTCTCTTTCAGCCTAAAGCT
TTTTCCCCGTATCCCCCCAGGTGTCTGCAGGCTCAAAGAGCAGCGAGAAGCGTTCAGAGGAAAGCGATCC
CGTGCCACCTTCCCCGTGCCCGGGCTGTCCCCGCACGCTGCCGGCTCGGGGATGCGGGGGGAGCGCCGGA
CCGGAGCGGAGCCCCGGGCGGCTCGCTGCTGCCCCCTAGCGGGGGAGGGACGTAATTACATCCCTGGGGG
CTTTGGGGGGGGGCTGTCCCTCTAGGGGTACCCGGGGATCTTAATTGGCCGTGGCTAGTCGACCCAGGGC
CTGGGAGAATCCCTTCCCCCTCTTCCCTCGTGATCTGCAACTCCAGTCTTTCTAGCATCTGTAGGGCGCA
GTAGTCCAGGGTTTCCTTGATGATGTCATACTTATCCTGTCCCTTTTTTTTCCACAGCTCGCGGTTGAGG
ACAAACTCTTCGCGGTCTTTCCAGTGGTTAATGCACCTTCCTTCCTTCGAGTCGACATTGATTATTGACT
AGTTATTAATAGTAATCAATTACGGGGTCATTAGTTCATAGCCCATATATGGAGTTCCGCGTTACATAAC
TTACGGTAAATGGCCCGCCTGGCTGACCGCCCAACGACCCCCGCCCATTGACGTCAATAATGACGTATGT
TCCCATAGTAACGCCAATAGGGACTTTCCATTGACGTCAATGGGTGGAGTATTTACGGTAAACTGCCCAC
TTGGCAGTACATCAAGTGTATCATATGCCAAGTACGCCCCCTATTGACGTCAATGACGGTAAATGGCCCG
CCTGGCATTATGCCCAGTACATGACCTTATGGGACTTTCCTACTTGGCAGTACATCTACGTATTAGTCAT
CGCTATTACCATGGTCGAGGTGAGCCCCACGTTCTGCTTCACTCTCCCCATCTCCCCCCCCCTCCCCACC
CCCAATTTTGTATTTATTTATTTTTTAATTATTTTGTGCAGCGATGGGGGCGGGGGGGGGGGGGGGGCGC
GCGCCAGGCGGGGCGGGGCGGGGCGAGGGGCGGGGCGGGGCGAGGCGGAGAGGTGCGGCGGCAGCCAATC
AGAGCGGCGCGCTCCGAAAGTTTCCTTTTATGGCGAGGCGGCGGCGGCGGCGGCCCTATAAAAAGCGAAG
CGCGCGGCGGGCGGGAGTCGCTGCGCGCTGCCTTCGCCCCGTGCCCCGCTCCGCCGCCGCCTCGCGCCGC
CCGCCCCGGCTCTGACTGACCGCGTTACTCCCACAGGTGAGCGGGCGGGACGGCCCTTCTCCTCCGGGCT
GTAATTAGCGCTTGGTTTAATGACGGCTTGTTTCTTTTCTGTGGCTGCGTGAAAGCCTTGAGGGGCTCCG
GGAGGGCCCTTTGTGCGGGGGGAGCGGCTCGGGGGGTGCGTGCGTGTGTGTGTGCGTGGGGAGCGCCGCG
TGCGGCTCCGCGCTGCCCGGCGGCTGTGAGCGCTGCGGGCGCGGCGCGGGGCTTTGTGCGCTCCGCAGTG
TGCGCGAGGGGAGCGCGGCCGGGGGCGGTGCCCCGCGGTGCGGGGGGGGCTGCGAGGGGAACAAAGGCTG
CGTGCGGGGTGTGTGCGTGGGGGGGTGAGCAGGGGGTGTGGGCGCGTCGGTCGGGCTGCAACCCCCCCTG
CACCCCCCTCCCCGAGTTGCTGAGCACGGCCCGGCTTCGGGTGCGGGGCTCCGTACGGGGCGTGGCGCGG
GGCTCGCCGTGCCGGGCGGGGGGTGGCGGCAGGTGGGGGTGCCGGGCGGGGCGGGGCCGCCTCGGGCCGG
GGAGGGCTCGGGGGAGGGGCGCGGCGGCCCCCGGAGCGCCGGCGGCTGTCGAGGCGCGGCGAGCCGCAGC
CATTGCCTTTTATGGTAATCGTGCGAGAGGGCGCAGGGACTTCCTTTGTCCCAAATCTGTGCGGAGCCGA
AATCTGGGAGGCGCCGCCGCACCCCCTCTAGCGGGCGCGGGGCGAAGCGGTGCGGCGCCGGCAGGAAGGA
AATGGGCGGGGAGGGCCTTCGTGCGTCGCCGCGCCGCCGTCCCCTTCTCCCTCTCCAGCCTCGGGGCTGT
CCGCGGGGGGACGGCTGCCTTCGGGGGGGACGGGGCAGGGCGGGGTTCGGCTTCTGGCGTGTGACCGGCG
GCTCTAGAGCCTCTGCTAACCATGTTCATGCCTTCTTCTTTTTCCTACAGCTCCTGGGCAACGTGCTGGT
TATTGTGCTGTCTCATCATTTTGGCAAAGAATTCCTCGAGATAACTTCGTATAGTATACCTTATACGAAG
TTATCGAGCTCATAACTTCGTATAGGATACTTTATACGAAGTTATAACTCGAGATAACTTCGTATAGCAT
ACATTATACGAAGTTATACCGGCAGATCTCGCCACCATGGTGAGTGTGATTACAGAGGCTAGCTTCACCA
TGGCTCCTAAGAAGAAGAGGAAGGTGATGAGCAGCGGCGCCCTGCTGTTCCACGGCAAGATCCCCTACGT
GGTGGAGATGGAGGGCAATGTGGATGGCCACACCTTCAGCATCCGCGGCAAGGGCTACGGCGATGCCAGC
GTGGGCAAGGTGGATGCCCAGTTCATCTGCACCACAGGCGATGTGCCCGTGCCCTGGAGCACCCTGGTGA
CCACCCTGACCGCAGGCGCCCAGTGCTTCGCCAAGTACGGCCCCGAGCTGAAGGATTTCTACAAGAGCTG
CATGCCCGATGGCTACGTGCAGGAGCGCACCATCACCTTCGAGGGTGATGGCAATTTCAAGACCCGCGCC
GAGGTGACCTTCGAGAATGGCAGCGTGTACAATCGCGTGAAGCTGAATGGCCAGGGCTTCAAGAAGGATG
GCCACGTGCTGGGCAAGAATCTGGAGTTCAATTTCACCCCCCACTGCCTGTACATCTGGGGCGATCAGGC
CAATCACGGCCTGAAGAGCGCCTTCAAGATCTGCCACGAGATCACCGGCAGCAAGGGCGATTTCATCGTG
GCCGATCACACCCAGATGAATACCCCCATCGGCGGCGGCCCCGTGCACGTGCCCGAGTACCACCACATGA
GCTACCACGTGAAGCTGAGCAAGGATGTGACCGATCACCGCGATAATATGAGCCTGAAGGAGACCGTGCG
CGCCGTGGATTGCCGCAAGACCTACCTGTGACGCTTAATTAGCTGAGCTTGGACTCCTGTTGATAGATCC
AGTAATGACCTCAGAACTCCATCTGGCCGCGACTCTAGATCATAATCAGCCATACCACATTTGTAGAGGT
TTTACTTGCTTTAAAAAACCTCCCACACCTCCCCCTGAACCTGAAACATAAAATGAATGCAATTGTTGTT
GTTAACTTGTTTATTGCAGCTTATAATGGTTACAAATAAAGCAATAGCATCACAAATTTCACAAATAAAG
CATTTTTTTCACTGCATTCTAGTTGTGGTTTGTCCAAACTCATCAATGTATCTTAAGGCGAAGCTTATAA
CTTCGTATAGTATACCTTATACGAAGTTATCGGCGCGCCACCATGGGTTGCTGTTTCTCCAAGACCGCAG
CGAAGGGAGAAGCCGCCGCGGAGAGGCCTGGGGAGGCGGCTGTGGCCTCGTCGCCTTCCAAAGCGAACGG
ACAGGAGAATGGCCACGTGAAGGTAGGATCCGTGAGCAAGGGCGAGGAGCTGTTCACCGGGGTGGTGCCC
ATCCTGGTCGAGCTGGACGGCGACGTAAACGGCCACAAGTTCAGCGTGTCCGGCGAGGGCGAGGGCGATG
CCACCTACGGCAAGCTGACCCTGAAGTTCATCTGCACCACCGGCAAGCTGCCCGTGCCCTGGCCCACCCT
CGTGACCACCTTCGGCTACGGCCTGCAGTGCTTCGCCCGCTACCCCGACCACATGAAGCAGCACGACTTC
TTCAAGTCCGCCATGCCCGAAGGCTACGTCCAGGAGCGCACCATCTTCTTCAAGGACGACGGCAACTACA
AGACCCGCGCCGAGGTGAAGTTCGAGGGCGACACCCTGGTGAACCGCATCGAGCTGAAGGGCATCGACTT
CAAGGAGGACGGCAACATCCTGGGGCACAAGCTGGAGTACAACTACAACAGCCACAACGTCTATATCATG
GCCGACAAGCAGAAGAACGGCATCAAGGTGAACTTCAAGATCCGCCACAACATCGAGGACGGCAGCGTGC
AGCTCGCCGACCACTACCAGCAGAACACCCCCATCGGCGACGGCCCCGTGCTGCTGCCCGACAACCACTA
CCTGAGCTACCAGTCCAAGCTGAGCAAAGACCCCAACGAGAAGCGCGATCACATGGTCCTGCTGGAGTTC
GTGACCGCCGCCGGGATCACTCTCGGCATGGACGAGCTGTACAAGGGCAGTGGAGAGGGCAGAGGAAGTC
TGCTAACATGCGGTGACGTCGAGGAGAATCCTGGCCCAGAATTCTGCAGATATCCAGCACAGTGGCGGCC
GCTCGAGTCTAGGCGCGCCCCGCTAATCAACCTCTGGATTACAAAATTTGTGAAAGATTGACTGGTATTC
TTAACTATGTTGCTCCTTTTACGCTATGTGGATACGCTGCTTTAATGCCTTTGTATCATGCTATTGCTTC
CCGTATGGCTTTCATTTTCTCCTCCTTGTATAAATCCTGGTTGCTGTCTCTTTATGAGGAGTTGTGGCCC
GTTGTCAGGCAACGTGGCGTGGTGTGCACTGTGTTTGCTGACGCAACCCCCACTGGTTGGGGCATTGCCA
CCACCTGTCAGCTCCTTTCCGGGACTTTCGCTTTCCCCCTCCCTATTGCCACGGCGGAACTCATCGCCGC
CTGCCTTGCCCGCTGCTGGACAGGGGCTCGGCTGTTGGGCACTGACAATTCCGTGGTGTTGTCGGGGAAA
TCATCGTCCTTTCCTTGGCTGCTCGCCTGTGTTGCCACCTGGATTCTGCGCGGGACGTCCTTCTGCTACG
TCCCTTCGGCCCTCAATCCAGCGGACCTTCCTTCCCGCGGCCTGCTGCCGGCTCTGCGGCCTCTTCCGCG
TCTTCGCCTTCGCCCTCAGACGAGTCGGATCTCCCTTTGGGCCGCCTCCCCGCATCGATACCGTCGAGAC
TGCTGCACCAGATCATAATCAGCCATACCACATTTGTAGAGGTTTTACTTGCTTTAAAAAACCTCCCACA
CCTCCCCCTGAACCTGAAACATAAAATGAATGCAATTGTTGTTGTTAACTTGTTTATTGCAGCTTATAAT
GGTTACAAATAAAGCAATAGCATCACAAATTTCACAAATAAAGCATTTTTTTCACTGCATTCTAGTTGTG
GTTTGTCCAAACTCATCAATGTATCTTAAGGCGTGGAGATCTATAACTTCGTATAGGATACTTTATACGA
AGTTATCGGTACCGGCGCGCCACCATGGGTTGCTGTTTCTCCAAGACCGCAGCGAAGGGAGAAGCCGCCG
CGGAGAGGCCTGGGGAGGCGGCTGTGGCCTCGTCGCCTTCCAAAGCGAACGGACAGGAGAATGGCCACGT
GAAGGTAGGATCCGTGAGCAAGGGAGAGGAGGTCATCAAAGAGTTCATGCGCTTCAAGGTGCGCATGGAG
GGCTCCATGAACGGCCACGAGTTCGAGATCGAGGGCGAGGGCGAGGGCCGCCCCTACGAGGGCACCCAGA
CCGCCAAGCTGAAGGTGACCAAGGGCGGCCCCCTGCCCTTCGCCTGGGACATCCTGTCCCCCCAGTTCAT
GTACGGCTCCAAGGCGTACGTGAAGCACCCCGCCGACATCCCCGATTACAAGAAGCTGTCCTTCCCCGAG
GGCTTCAAGTGGGAGCGCGTGATGAACTTCGAGGACGGCGGTCTGGTGACCGTGACCCAGGACTCCTCCC
TGCAGGACGGCACGCTGATCTACAAGGTGAAGATGCGCGGCACCAACTTCCCCCCCGACGGCCCCGTAAT
GCAGAAGAAGACCATGGGCTGGGAGGCCTCCACCGAGCGCCTGTACCCCCGCGACGGCGTGCTGAAGGGC
GAGATCCACCAGGCCCTGAAGCTGAAGGACGGCGGCCACTACCTGGTGGAGTTCAAGACCATCTACATGG
CCAAGAAGCCCGTGCAACTGCCCGGCTACTACTACGTGGACACCAAGCTGGACATCACCTCCCACAACGA
GGACTACACCATCGTGGAACAGTACGAGCGCTCCGAGGGCCGCCACCACCTGTTCCTGGGGCATGGCACC
GGCAGCACCGGCAGCGGCAGCTCCGGCACCGCCTCCTCCGAGGACAACAACATGGCCGTCATCAAAGAGT
TCATGCGCTTCAAGGTGCGCATGGAGGGCTCCATGAACGGCCACGAGTTCGAGATCGAGGGCGAGGGCGA
GGGCCGCCCCTACGAGGGCACCCAGACCGCCAAGCTGAAGGTGACCAAGGGCGGCCCCCTGCCCTTCGCC
TGGGACATCCTGTCCCCCCAGTTCATGTACGGCTCCAAGGCGTACGTGAAGCACCCCGCCGACATCCCCG
ATTACAAGAAGCTGTCCTTCCCCGAGGGCTTCAAGTGGGAGCGCGTGATGAACTTCGAGGACGGCGGTCT
GGTGACCGTGACCCAGGACTCCTCCCTGCAGGACGGCACGCTGATCTACAAGGTGAAGATGCGCGGCACC
AACTTCCCCCCCGACGGCCCCGTAATGCAGAAGAAGACCATGGGCTGGGAGGCCTCCACCGAGCGCCTGT
ACCCCCGCGACGGCGTGCTGAAGGGCGAGATCCACCAGGCCCTGAAGCTGAAGGACGGCGGCCGCTACCT
GGTGGAGTTCAAGACCATCTACATGGCCAAGAAGCCCGTGCAACTGCCCGGCTACTACTACGTGGACACC
AAGCTGGACATCACCTCCCACAACGAGGACTACACCATCGTGGAACAGTACGAGCGCTCCGAGGGCCGCC
ACCACCTGTTCCTGTACGGCATGGACGAGCTGTACAAGGGCAGTGGAGAGGGCAGAGGAAGTCTGCTAAC
ATGCGGTGACGTCGAGGAGAATCCTGGCCCAGAATTCTGCAGATATCCAGCACAGTGGCGGCCGCTCGAG
TCTAGGCGCGCCCCGCTAATCAACCTCTGGATTACAAAATTTGTGAAAGATTGACTGGTATTCTTAACTA
TGTTGCTCCTTTTACGCTATGTGGATACGCTGCTTTAATGCCTTTGTATCATGCTATTGCTTCCCGTATG
GCTTTCATTTTCTCCTCCTTGTATAAATCCTGGTTGCTGTCTCTTTATGAGGAGTTGTGGCCCGTTGTCA
GGCAACGTGGCGTGGTGTGCACTGTGTTTGCTGACGCAACCCCCACTGGTTGGGGCATTGCCACCACCTG
TCAGCTCCTTTCCGGGACTTTCGCTTTCCCCCTCCCTATTGCCACGGCGGAACTCATCGCCGCCTGCCTT
GCCCGCTGCTGGACAGGGGCTCGGCTGTTGGGCACTGACAATTCCGTGGTGTTGTCGGGGAAATCATCGT
CCTTTCCTTGGCTGCTCGCCTGTGTTGCCACCTGGATTCTGCGCGGGACGTCCTTCTGCTACGTCCCTTC
GGCCCTCAATCCAGCGGACCTTCCTTCCCGCGGCCTGCTGCCGGCTCTGCGGCCTCTTCCGCGTCTTCGC
CTTCGCCCTCAGACGAGTCGGATCTCCCTTTGGGCCGCCTCCCCGCATCGATACCGTCGAGACTGCTGCA
CCAGATCATAATCAGCCATACCACATTTGTAGAGGTTTTACTTGCTTTAAAAAACCTCCCACACCTCCCC
CTGAACCTGAAACATAAAATGAATGCAATTGTTGTTGTTAACTTGTTTATTGCAGCTTATAATGGTTACA
AATAAAGCAATAGCATCACAAATTTCACAAATAAAGCATTTTTTTCACTGCATTCTAGTTGTGGTTTGTC
CAAACTCATCAATGTATCTTAAGGCGTGGACTAGTATAACTTCGTATAGCATACATTATACGAAGTTATC
GGCGCGCCACCATGGGTTGCTGTTTCTCCAAGACCGCAGCGAAGGGAGAAGCCGCCGCGGAGAGGCCTGG
GGAGGCGGCTGTGGCCTCGTCGCCTTCCAAAGCGAACGGACAGGAGAATGGCCACGTGAAGGTAGGATCC
TACCCATACGATGTTCCTGACTATGCGGCCGAATATCCCTATGACGTCCCGGACTATGCAGCCGAATATC
CATACGACGTTCCAGATTACGCTGCCAAACTTATGGTGAGCAAGGGCGAGGAGACCACAATGGGCGTAAT
CAAGCCCGACATGAAGATCAAGCTGAAGATGGAGGGCAACGTGAATGGCCACGCCTTCGTGATCGAGGGC
GAGGGCGAGGGCAAGCCCTACGACGGCACCAACACCATCAACCTGGAGGTGAAGGAGGGAGCCCCCCTGC
CCTTCTCCTACGACATTCTGACCACCGCGTTCGCCTACGGCAACAGGGCCTTCACCAAGTACCCCGACGA
CATCCCCAACTACTTCAAGCAGTCCTTCCCCGAGGGCTACTCTTGGGAGCGCACCATGACCTTCGAGGAC
AAGGGCATCGTGAAGGTGAAGTCCGACATCTCCATGGAGGAGGACTCCTTCATCTACGAGATACACCTCA
AGGGCGAGAACTTCCCCCCCAACGGCCCCGTGATGCAGAAGAAGACCACCGGCTGGGACGCCTCCACCGA
GAGGATGTACGTGCGCGACGGCGTGCTGAAGGGCGACGTCAAGCACAAGCTGCTGCTGGAGGGCGGCGGC
CACCACCGCGTTGACTTCAAGACCATCTACAGGGCCAAGAAGGCGGTGAAGCTGCCCGACTATCACTTTG
TGGACCACCGCATCGAGATCCTGAACCACGACAAGGACTACAACAAGGTGACCGTTTACGAGAGCGCCGT
GGCCCGCAACTCCACCGACGGCATGGACGAGCTGTATAAGAGTGCACGCGTGAGTAAGCTGAACCCTCCT
GATGAGAGTGGCCCCGGCTGCATGAGCTGCAAGTGTGTGCTCTCCCTGTACAAGTGAGAATTCTGCAGAT
ATCCAGCACAGTCTCGAGGGCGCGCCCCGCTAATCAACCTCTGGATTACAAAATTTGTGAAAGATTGACT
GGTATTCTTAACTATGTTGCTCCTTTTACGCTATGTGGATACGCTGCTTTAATGCCTTTGTATCATGCTA
TTGCTTCCCGTATGGCTTTCATTTTCTCCTCCTTGTATAAATCCTGGTTGCTGTCTCTTTATGAGGAGTT
GTGGCCCGTTGTCAGGCAACGTGGCGTGGTGTGCACTGTGTTTGCTGACGCAACCCCCACTGGTTGGGGC
ATTGCCACCACCTGTCAGCTCCTTTCCGGGACTTTCGCTTTCCCCCTCCCTATTGCCACGGCGGAACTCA
TCGCCGCCTGCCTTGCCCGCTGCTGGACAGGGGCTCGGCTGTTGGGCACTGACAATTCCGTGGTGTTGTC
GGGGAAATCATCGTCCTTTCCTTGGCTGCTCGCCTGTGTTGCCACCTGGATTCTGCGCGGGACGTCCTTC
TGCTACGTCCCTTCGGCCCTCAATCCAGCGGACCTTCCTTCCCGCGGCCTGCTGCCGGCTCTGCGGCCTC
TTCCGCGTCTTCGCCTTCGCCCTCAGACGAGTCGGATCTCCCTTTGGGCCGCCTCCCCGCATCGATACCG
TCGAGACTGCTGCACCAGATCATAATCAGCCATACCACATTTGTAGAGGTTTTACTTGCTTTAAAAAACC
TCCCACACCTCCCCCTGAACCTGAAACATAAAATGAATGCAATTGTTGTTGTTAACTTGTTTATTGCAGC
TTATAATGGTTACAAATAAAGCAATAGCATCACAAATTTCACAAATAAAGCATTTTTTTCACTGCATTCT
AGTTGTGGTTTGTCCAAACTCATCAATGTATCTTAAGGCGTGGCGGCCGCAGCATAGGGATCCCCGAATT
CCGAAGTTCCTATTCTCTAGAAAGTATAGGAACTTCAGGTCTGAAGAGGAGTTTACGTCCAGCCAAGCTA
GCTTGGCTGCAGGTCGTCGAAATTCTACCGGGTAGGGGAGGCGCTTTTCCCAAGGCAGTCTGGAGCATGC
GCTTTAGCAGCCCCGCTGGGCACTTGGCGCTACACAAGTGGCCTCTGGCCTCGCACACATTCCACATCCA
CCGGTAGGCGCCAACCGGCTCCGTTCTTTGGTGGCCCCTTCGCGCCACCTTCTACTCCTCCCCTAGTCAG
GAAGTTCCCCCCCGCCCCGCAGCTCGCGTCGTGCAGGACGTGACAAATGGAAGTAGCACGTCTCACTAGT
CTCGTGCAGATGGACAGCACCGCTGAGCAATGGAAGCGGGTAGGCCTTTGGGGCAGCGGCCAATAGCAGC
TTTGCTCCTTCGCTTTCTGGGCTCAGAGGCTGGGAAGGGGTGGGTCCGGGGGCGGGCTCAGGGGCGGGCT
CAGGGGCGGGGCGGGCGCCCGAAGGTCCTCCGGAGGCCCGGCATTCTGCACGCTTCAAAAGCGCACGTCT
GCCGCGCTGTTCTCCTCTTCCTCATCTCCGGGCCTTTCGACCTGCAGCCTGTTGACAATTAATCATCGGC
ATAGTATATCGGCATAGTATAATACGACAAGGTGAGGAACTAAACCATGGGATCGGCCATTGAACAAGAT
GGATTGCACGCAGGTTCTCCGGCCGCTTGGGTGGAGAGGCTATTCGGCTATGACTGGGCACAACAGACAA
TCGGCTGCTCTGATGCCGCCGTGTTCCGGCTGTCAGCGCAGGGGCGCCCGGTTCTTTTTGTCAAGACCGA
CCTGTCCGGTGCCCTGAATGAACTGCAGGACGAGGCAGCGCGGCTATCGTGGCTGGCCACGACGGGCGTT
CCTTGCGCAGCTGTGCTCGACGTTGTCACTGAAGCGGGAAGGGACTGGCTGCTATTGGGCGAAGTGCCGG
GGCAGGATCTCCTGTCATCTCACCTTGCTCCTGCCGAGAAAGTATCCATCATGGCTGATGCAATGCGGCG
GCTGCATACGCTTGATCCGGCTACCTGCCCATTCGACCACCAAGCGAAACATCGCATCGAGCGAGCACGT
ACTCGGATGGAAGCCGGTCTTGTCGATCAGGATGATCTGGACGAAGAGCATCAGGGGCTCGCGCCAGCCG
AACTGTTCGCCAGGCTCAAGGCGCGCATGCCCGACGGCGATGATCTCGTCGTGACCCATGGCGATGCCTG
CTTGCCGAATATCATGGTGGAAAATGGCCGCTTTTCTGGATTCATCGACTGTGGCCGGCTGGGTGTGGCG
GACCGCTATCAGGACATAGCGTTGGCTACCCGTGATATTGCTGAAGAGCTTGGCGGCGAATGGGCTGACC
GCTTCCTCGTGCTTTACGGTATCGCCGCTCCCGATTCGCAGCGCATCGCCTTCTATCGCCTTCTTGACGA
GTTCTTCTGAGGGGATCAATTCTCTAGAGCTCGCTGATCAGCCTCGACTGTGCCTTCTAGTTGCCAGCCA
TCTGTTGTTTGCCCCTCCCCCGTGCCTTCCTTGACCCTGGAAGGTGCCACTCCCACTGTCCTTTCCTAAT
AAAATGAGGAAATTGCATCGCATTGTCTGAGTAGGTGTCATTCTATTCTGGGGGGTGGGGTGGGGCAGGA
CAGCAAGGGGGAGGATTGGGAAGACAATAGCAGGCATGCTGGGGATGCGGTGGGCTCTATGGCTTCTGAG
GCGGAAAGAACCAGCTGGGGCTCGACTAGAGCTTGCGGAACCCTTCGTTGAAGTTCCTATTCTCTAGAAA
GTATAGGAACTTCAGTCGACTGAAGTTCCTATACTTTCTAGAGAATAGGAACTTCAACGTGAAGTTCCTA
TTCTCTAGAAAGTATAGGAACTTCAGTCGACGTGCTCCAAGGAGAGTTTGCTGGCAAGATCTTCGGGGTC
GATGCTAACACAGGGAATGTGCTTGCCTATGAGAGGCTAGACCGGGAGAAAGTCTCTGAGTATCGTCGAC
AATTCGAGCTCGCTAGAGCCCCATCCTCACTGACTCCGTCCTGGAGTTGGATGAGAGATAATGGCCTTAC
GTTGTGCCAGGGGAGGGTCGGGCTGGATTTAGCAAGATTTACCTTCTCCAAAGAGCGGTGCTGCAGTGGC
ACAGCTGCCCACGGAGGTGGGGGGGTCACCGTCCCTGGAGGTGATGAAGAACTGTGGGGATGTGGCACTG
AGGGACATGGCCAGTGGGCACGGTGGGTGGGTTGGGGTTGGTCTTGGGGATCTTGGAGGGCTTTTCCAGC
CTTCATGATTTGACGATTGTATGAACATCTACATGGCAATTCTCCAGCTGCCTGTCCCAGTCCTACTGAC
CCAGCTGTATCTCTCCAGGCAAGCTCTTCCACCCCTTCTGCTTGCATCCAGACACCATCAAACATGCAGG
CTCAGACACAGGGACCAGCAGTGTCTGTGGCCTTTTTGTGCTCCTCTCCATGCTGGGTTTTAACTTGCTC
TTTGTCCTTCTATCCTATCTTCTTATCCTTAAGGCTGTTCTGAACGCTGTGACTTGGAGAGTGTCCCAGA
GCCCTCAACACCTGCATGTCCCACGTCCATGCTGTCCTGCACTTCCTTATCCCCAAGATCTGCCTCTCCG
TGATGCACTGAATTGGCAAACATGTGTCACCCCAGACCAACAATGTCACAGCAAACTCCCCCTTGATAGG
ACAAGGGGGAATGGCTTTACACTGAGACAGGGGAGGTTTGGGTTGGATATGAGGAGGCAGTTTTTCCCCC
AGAGGGTGGTGACGCACTGAACAGGTTGCCCAAGGAGGCTGTGGATGCCCCATCCCTGCAGGCATTCAAG
GCCAGGCTGGATGTGGCTCTGGGCAGCCTGGGCTGCTGGTTGATGACCCTGCACATAGCAGGGGGTTGGA
TCTGGATGAGCACTGTGCTCCTTTGCAACCCAGGCCGTTCTATGATTCTGTCATTCTAAATCTCTCTTTC
AGCCTAAAGCTTTTTCCCCGTATCCCCCCAGGTGTCTGCAGGCTCAAAGAGCAGCGAGAAGCGTTCAGAG
GAAAGCGATCCCGTGCCACCTTCCCCGTGCCCGGGCTGTCCCCGCACGCTGCCGGCTCGGGGATGCGGGG
GGAGCGCCGGACCGGAGCGGAGCCCCGGGCGGCTCGCTGCTGCCCCCTAGCGGGGGAGGGACGTAATTAC
ATCCCTGGGGGCTTTGGGGGGGGGCTGTCCCTCTAGCGAGCTCGGTACCCAGAGCCCCATCCTCACTGAC
TCCGTCCTGGAGTTGGATGAGAGATAATGGCCTTACGTTGTGCCAGGGGAGGGTCGGGCTGGATTTAGCA
AGATTTACCTTCTCCAAAGAGCGGTGCTGCAGTGGCACAGCTGCCCACGGAGGTGGGGGGGTCACCGTCC
CTGGAGGTGATGAAGAACTGTGGGGATGTGGCACTGAGGGACATGGCCAGTGGGCACGGTGGGTGGGTTG
GGGTTGGTCTTGGGGATCTTGGAGGGCTTTTCCAGCCTTCATGATTTGACGATTGTATGAACATCTACAT
GGCAATTCTCCAGCTGCCTGTCCCAGTCCTACTGACCCAGCTGTATCTCTCCAGGCAAGCTCTTCCACCC
CTTCTGCTTGCATCCAGACACCATCAAACATGCAGGCTCAGACACAGGGACCAGCAGTGTCTGTGGCCTT
TTTGTGCTCCTCTCCATGCTGGGTTTTAACTTGCTCTTTGTCCTTCTATCCTATCTTCTTATCCTTAAGG
CTGTTCTGAACGCTGTGACTTGGAGAGTGTCCCAGAGCCCTCAACACCTGCATGTCCCACGTCCATGCTG
TCCTGCACTTCCTTATCCCCAAGATCTGCCTCTCCGTGATGCACTGAATTGGCAAACATGTGTCACCCCA
GACCAACAATGTCACAGCAAACTCCCCCTTGATAGGACAAGGGGGAATGGCTTTACACTGAGACAGGGGA
GGTTTGGGTTGGATATGAGGAGGCAGTTTTTCCCCCAGAGGGTGGTGACGCACTGAACAGGTTGCCCAAG
GAGGCTGTGGATGCCCCATCCCTGCAGGCATTCAAGGCCAGGCTGGATGTGGCTCTGGGCAGCCTGGGCT
GCTGGTTGATGACCCTGCACATAGCAGGGGGTTGGATCTGGATGAGCACTGTGCTCCTTTGCAACCCAGG
CCGTTCTATGATTCTGTCATTCTAAATCTCTCTTTCAGCCTAAAGCTTTTTCCCCGTATCCCCCCAGGTG
TCTGCAGGCTCAAAGAGCAGCGAGAAGCGTTCAGAGGAAAGCGATCCCGTGCCACCTTCCCCGTGCCCGG
GCTGTCCCCGCACGCTGCCGGCTCGGGGATGCGGGGGGAGCGCCGGACCGGAGCGGAGCCCCGGGCGGCT
CGCTGCTGCCCCCTAGCGGGGGAGGGACGTAATTACATCCCTGGGGGCTTTGGGGGGGGGCTGTCCCTCT
AGGGGTACCCGGGGATCTTAATTAACGGCGGCGGAGTATCGAATTCGCTAGAAGATGGGCGGGAGTCTTC
TGGGCAGGCTTAAAGGCTAACCTGGTGTGTGGGCGTTGTCCTGCAGGGGAATTGAACAGGTGTAAAATTG
GAGGGACAAGACTTCCCACAGATTTTCGGTTTTGTCGGGAAGTTTTTTAATAGGGGCAAATAAGGAAAAT
GGGAGGATAGGTAGTCATCTGGGGTTTTATGCAGCAAAACTACAGGTTATTATTGCTTGTGATCCGCCTC
GGAGTATTTTCCATCGAGGTAGATTAAAGACATGCTCACCCGAGTTTTATACTCTCCTGCTTGAGATCCT
TACTACAGTATGAAATTACAGTGTCGCGAGTTAGACTATGTAAGCAGAATTTTAATCATTTTTAAAGAGC
CCAGTACTTCATATCCATTTCTCCCGCTCCTTCTGCAGCCTTATCAAAAGGTATTTTAGAACACTCATTT
TAGCCCCATTTTCATTTATTATACTGGCTTATCCAACCCCTAGACAGAGCATTGGCATTTTCCCTTTCCT
GATCTTAGAAGTCTGATGACTCATGAAACCAGACAGATTAGTTACATACACCACAAATCGAGGCTGTAGC
TGGGGCCTCAACACTGCAGTTCTTTTATAACTCCTTAGTACACTTTTTGTTGATCCTTTGCCTTGATCCT
TAATTTTCAGTGTCTATCACCTCTCCCGTCAGGTGGTGTTCCACATTTGGGCCTATTCTCAGTCCAGGGA
GTTTTACAACAATAGATGTATTGAGAATCCAACCTAAAGCTTAACTTTCCACTCCCATGAATGCCTCTCT
CCTTTTTCTCCATTTATAAACTGAGCTATTAACCATTAATGGTTTCCAGGTGGATGTCTCCTCCCCCAAT
ATTACCTGATGTATCTTACATATTGCCAGGCTGATATTTTAAGACATTAAAAGGTATATTTCATTATTGA
GCCACATGGTATTGATTACTGCTTACTAAAATTTTGTCATTGTACACATCTGTAAAAGGTGGTTCCTTTT
GGAATGCAAAGTTCAGGTGTTTGTTGTCTTTCCTGACCTAAGGTCTTGTGAGCTTGTATTTTTTCTATTT
AAGCAGTGCTTTCTCTTGGACTGGCTTGACTCATGGCATTCTACACGTTATTGCTGGTCTAAATGTGATT
TTGCCAAGCTTCTTCAGGACCTATAATTTTGCTTGACTTGTAGCCAAACACAAGTAAAATGATTAAGCAA
CAAATGTATTTGTGAAGCTTGGTTTTTAGGTTGTTGTGTTGTGTGTGCTTGTGCTCTATAATAATACTAT
CCAGGGGCTGGAGAGGTGGCTCGGAGTTCAAGAGCACAGACTGCTCTTCCAGAAGTCCTGAGTTCAATTC
CCAGCAACCACATGGTGGCTCACAACCATCTGTAATGGGATCTGATGCCCTCTTCTGGTGTGTCTGAAGA
CCACAAGTGTATTCACATTAAATAAATAAATCCTCCTTCTTCTTCTTTTTTTTTTTTTAAAGAGAATACT
GTCTCCAGTAGAATTTACTGAAGTAATGAAATACTTTGTGTTTGTTCCAATATGGTAGCCAATAATCAAA
TTACTCTTTAAGCACTGGAAATGTTACCAAGGAACTAATTTTTATTTGAAGTGTAACTGTGGACAGAGGA
GCCATAACTGCAGACTTGTGGGATACAGAAGACCAATGCAGACTTTAATGTCTTTTCTCTTACACTAAGC
AATAAAGAAATAAAAATTGAACTTCTAGTATCCTATTTGTTTAAACTGCTAGCTTTACTTAACTTTTGTG
CTTCATCTATACAAAGCTGAAAGCTAAGTCTGCAGCCATTACTAAACATGAAAGCAAGTAATGATAATTT
TGGATTTCAAAAATGTAGGGCCAGAGTTTAGCCAGCCAGTGGTGGTGCTTGCCTTTATGCCTTTAATCCC
AGCACTCTGGAGGCAGAGACAGGCAGATCTCTGAGTTTGAGCCCAGCCTGGTCTACACATCAAGTTCTAT
CTAGGATAGCCAGGAATACACACAGAAACCCTGTTGGGGAGGGGGGCTCTGAGATTTCATAAAATTATAA
TTGAAGCATTCCCTAATGAGCCACTATGGATGTGGCTAAATCCGTCTACCTTTCTGATGAGATTTGGGTA
TTATTTTTTCTGTCTCTGCTGTTGGTTGGGTCTTTTGACACTGTGGGCTTTCTTTAAAGCCTCCTTCCTG
CCATGTGGTCTCTTGTTTGCTACTAACTTCCCATGGCTTAAATGGCATGGCTTTTTGCCTTCTAAGGGCA
GCTGCTGAGATTTGCAGCCTGATTTCCAGGGTGGGGTTGGGAAATCTTTCAAACACTAAAATTGTCCTTT
AATTTTTTTTTTAAAAAATGGGTTATATAATAAACCTCATAAAATAGTTATGAGGAGTGAGGTGGACTAA
TATTAAATGAGTCCCTCCCCTATAAAAGAGCTATTAAGGCTTTTTGTCTTATACTTAACTTTTTTTTTAA
ATGTGGTATCTTTAGAACCAAGGGTCTTAGAGTTTTAGTATACAGAAACTGTTGCATCGCTTAATCAGAT
TTTCTAGTTTCAAATCCAGAGAATCCAAATTCTTCACAGCCAAAGTCAAATTAAGAATTTCTGACTTTTA
ATGTTAATTTGCTTACTGTGAATATAAAAATGATAGCTTTTCCTGAGGCAGGGTCTCACTATGTATCTCT
GCCTGATCTGCAACAAGATATGTAGACTAAAGTTCTGCCTGCTTTTGTCTCCTGAATACTAAGGTTAAAA
TGTAGTAATACTTTTGGAACTTGCAGGTCAGATTCTTTTATAGGGGACACACTAAGGGAGCTTGGGTGAT
AGTTGGTAAAATGTGTTTCAAGTGATGAAAACTTGAATTATTATCACCGCAACCTACTTTTTAAAAAAAA
AAGCCAGGCCTGTTAGAGCATGCTTAAGGGATCCCTAGGACTTGCTGAGCACACAAGAGTAGTTACTTGG
CAGGCTCCTGGTGAGAGCATATTTCAAAAAACAAGGCAGACAACCAAGAAACTACAGTTAAGGTTACCTG
TCTTTAAACCATCTGCATATACACAGGGATATTAAAATATTCCAAATAATATTTCATTCAAGTTTTCCCC
CATCAAATTGGGACATGGATTTCTCCGGTGAATAGGCAGAGTTGGAAACTAAACAAATGTTGGTTTTGTG
ATTTGTGAAATTGTTTTCAAGTGATAGTTAAAGCCCATGAGATACAGAACAAAGCTGCTATTTCGAGGTC
TCTTGGTTTATACTCAGAAGCACTTCTTTGGGTTTCCCTGCACTATCCTGATCATGTGCTAGGCCTACCT
TAGGCTGATTGTTGTTCAAATAAACTTAAGTTTCCTGTCAGGTGATGTCATATGATTTCATATATCAAGG
CAAAACATGTTATATATGTTAAACATTTGTACTTAATGTGAAAGTTAGGTCTTTGTGGGTTTGATTTTTA
ATTTTCAAAACCTGAGCTAAATAAGTCATTTTTACATGTCTTACATTTGGTGGAATTGTATAATTGTGGT
TTGCAGGCAAGACTCTCTGACCTAGTAACCCTACCTATAGAGCACTTTGCTGGGTCACAAGTCTAGGAGT
CAAGCATTTCACCTTGAAGTTGAGACGTTTTGTTAGTGTATACTAGTTTATATGTTGGAGGACATGTTTA
TCCAGAAGATATTCAGGACTATTTTTGACTGGGCTAAGGAATTGATTCTGATTAGCACTGTTAGTGAGCA
TTGAGTGGCCTTTAGGCTTGAATTGGAGTCACTTGTATATCTCAAATAATGCTGGCCTTTTTTAAAAAGC
CCTTGTTCTTTATCACCCTGTTTTCTACATAATTTTTGTTCAAAGAAATACTTGTTTGGATCTCCTTTTG
ACAACAATAGCATGTTTTCAAGCCATATTTTTTTTCCTTTTTTTTTTTTTTTTTTGGTTTTTCGAGACAG
GGTTTCTCTGTATAGCCCTGGCTGTCCTGGAACTCACTTTGTAGACCAGGCTGGCCTCGAACTCAGAAAT
CCGCCTGCCTCTGCCTCCTGAGTGCCGGGATTAAAGGCGTGCACCACCACGCCTGGCTAAGTTGGATATT
TTGTTATATAACTATAACCAATACTAACTCCACTGGGTGGATTTTTAATTCAGTCAGTAGTCTTAAGTGG
TCTTTATTGGCCCTTCATTAAAATCTACTGTTCACTCTAACAGAGGCTGTTGGTACTAGTGGCACTTAAG
CAACTTCCTACGGATATACTAGCAGATTAAGGGTCAGGGATAGAAACTAGTCTAGCGTTTTGTATACCTA
CCAGCTTTATACTACCTTGTTCTGATAGAAATATTTCAGGACATCTAGCTTATCGATACCGTCGACGTTC
GAACACGTGGAATTCCTGCAGCCCGGGGGATCCACTAGTTCTAGAGCGGCCGCCACCGCGGTGGAGCTCC
AATTCGCCCTATAGTGAGTCGTATTACGCGCGCTCACTGGCCGTCGTTTTACAACGTCGTGACTGGGAAA
ACCCTGGCGTTACCCAACTTAATCGCCTTGCAGCACATCCCCCTTTCGCCAGCTGGCGTAATAGCGAAGA
GGCCCGCACCGATCGCCCTTCCCAACAGTTGCGCAGCCTGAATGGCGAATGGAAATTGTAAGCGTTAATA
TTTTGTTAAAATTCGCGTTAAATTTTTGTTAAATCAGCTCATTTTTTAACCAATAGGCCGAAATCGGCAA
AATCCCTTATAAATCAAAAGAATAGACCGAGATAGGGT
[37 nt withheld, positions 23419-23455]
AAAGAACGTGGACTCCAACGTCAAAGG
[49 nt withheld, positions 23483-23531]
T
[91 nt withheld, positions 23533-23623]
G
[124 nt withheld, positions 23625-23748]
CAGGTGGCACTTTTCGGGGAAATGTGCGCGGAACCCCTATTTGTTTATTTTTCTAAATACATTCAAATAT
GTATCCGCTCATGAGACAATAACCCTGATAAATGCTTCAATAATATTGAAAAAGGAAGAGTATGAGTATT
CAACATTTCCGTGTCGCCCTTATTCCCTTTTTTGCGGCATTTTGCCTTCCTGTTTTTGCTCACCCAGAAA
CGCTGGTGAAAGTAAAAGATGCTGAAGATCAGTTGGGTGCACGAGTGGGTTACATCGAACTGGATCTCAA
CAGCGGTAAGATCCTTGAGAGTTTTCGCCCCGAAGAACGTTTTCCAATGATGAGCACTTTTAAAGTTCTG
CTATGTGGCGCGGTATTATCCCGTATTGACGCCGGGCAAGAGCAACTCGGTCGCCGCATACACTATTCTC
AGAATGACTTGGTTGAGTACTCACCAGTCACAGAAAAGCATCTTACGGATGGCATGACAGTAAGAGAATT
ATGCAGTGCTGCCATAACCATGAGTGATAACACTGCGGCCAACTTACTTCTGACAACGATCGGAGGACCG
AAGGAGCTAACCGCTTTTTTGCACAACATGGGGGATCATGTAACTCGCCTTGATCGTTGGGAACCGGAGC
TGAATGAAGCCATACCAAACGACGAGCGTGACACCACGATGCCTGTAGCAATGGCAACAACGTTGCGCAA
ACTATTAACTGGCGAACTACTTACTCTAGCTTCCCGGCAACAATTAATAGACTGGATGGAGGCGGATAAA
GTTGCAGGACCACTTCTGCGCTCGGCCCTTCCGGCTGGCTGGTTTATTGCTGATAAATCTGGAGCCGGTG
AGCGTGGGTCTCGCGGTATCATTGCAGCACTGGGGCCAGATGGTAAGCCCTCCCGTATCGTAGTTATCTA
CACGACGGGGAGTCAGGCAACTATGGATGAACGAAATAGACAGATCGCTGAGATAGGTGCCTCACTGATT
AAGCATTGGTAACTGTCAGACCAAGTTTACTCATATATACTTTAGATTGATTTAAAACTTCATTTTTAAT
TTAAAAGGATCTAGGTGAAGATCCTTTTTGATAATCTCATGACCAAAATCCCTTAACGTGAGTTTTCGTT
CCACTGAGCGTCAGACCCCGTAGAAAAGATCAAAGGATCTTC
Features (pLannotate 1.2.2; 64 found; start..end, strand, type, name):
      1..589     +  rep_origin     ori: high-copy-number ColE1/pMB1/pBR322/pUC origin of replication
    772..864     +  CDS            lacI (fragment): lac repressor; lacI; The lac repressor binds to the lac operator to inhibit transcription in E. coli. This inhibition can be relieved by adding lactose or isopropyl-β-D-thiogalactopyranoside (IPTG).
    877..898     +  protein_bind   CAP binding site: CAP binding activates transcription in the presence of cAMP. E. coli catabolite activator protein
    913..943     +  promoter       lac promoter: promoter for the E. coli lac operon
    947..969     +  protein_bind   lac operator (fragment): The lac repressor binds to the lac operator to inhibit transcription in E. coli. This inhibition can be relieved by adding lactose or isopropyl-β-D-thiogalactopyranoside (IPTG). lac repressor encoded by lacI
   1012..1030    +  promoter       T3 promoter: promoter for bacteriophage T3 RNA polymerase
   1043..1084    -  misc_feature   MCS (fragment): pBluescript multiple cloning site
   1099..2034    +  misc_feature   Rosa26 left arm (fragment): left homology arm from intron 1 of the mouse Rosa26 gene (Soriano, 1999)
   2611..2739    +  CDS            OR51A4 (fragment): O51A4_HUMAN - Experimental evidence at transcript level: Swiss-Prot protein existence level 2. Odorant receptor. From Homo sapiens (Human).
   3837..3965    +  CDS            OR51A4 (fragment): O51A4_HUMAN - Experimental evidence at transcript level: Swiss-Prot protein existence level 2. Odorant receptor. From Homo sapiens (Human).
   4547..4605    +  misc_feature   HA-L (fragment): left homology arm from intron 1 of the mouse Rosa26 gene (Soriano, 1999)
   4612..4715    +  misc_feature   Ad SA: adenovirus major late transcript splice acceptor (Friedrich and Soriano, 1991)
   4744..5123    +  enhancer       CMV enhancer: human cytomegalovirus immediate early enhancer
   5125..5403    +  promoter       chicken β-actin promoter: No description available
   5404..6420    +  intron         chimeric intron: chimera between introns from chicken β-actin and rabbit β-globin
   6481..6514    +  protein_bind   loxN: Cre-mediated recombination occurs in the 8-bp core sequence (GTATACCT). loxN sites are compatible with each other, but incompatible with loxP or lox2272 sites. Cre recombinase
   6522..6555    +  protein_bind   lox2272: Cre-mediated recombination occurs in the 8-bp core sequence (GGATACTT). lox2272 sites are compatible with each other, but incompatible with loxP or loxN sites (Lee and Saito, 1988). Cre recombinase
   6564..6597    +  protein_bind   loxP: Cre-mediated recombination occurs in the 8-bp core sequence (GCATACAT). Cre recombinase
   6617..6638    +  CDS            mUkG1 (fragment): monomeric variant of Umikinoko-Green fluorescent protein
   6677..7381    +  CDS            PhiYFP: Phialidium yellow fluorescent proteim mammalian codon-optimized
   7402..7446    +  terminator     lambda t0 terminator (fragment): transcription terminator from phage lambda
   7458..7541    +  CDS            large T antigen (fragment): large T antigen from SV40 (simian virus 40)
   7564..7685    +  polyA_signal   SV40 poly(A) signal: SV40 polyadenylation signal
   7697..7730    +  protein_bind   loxN: Cre-mediated recombination occurs in the 8-bp core sequence (GTATACCT). loxN sites are compatible with each other, but incompatible with loxP or lox2272 sites. Cre recombinase
   7743..7865    +  CDS            MARCKS (fragment): MARCS_CHICK - Experimental evidence at protein level: Swiss-Prot protein existence level 1. MARCKS is the most prominent cellular substrate for protein kinase C. This protein binds calmodulin, actin, and synapsin. MARCKS is a filamentous (F) actin cross-linking protein. From Gallus gallus (Chicken).
   7872..8585    +  CDS            mEYFP: mEYFP is a basic (constitutively fluorescent) yellow fluorescent protein published in 2002, derived from Aequorea victoria. It is reported to be a very rapidly-maturing monomer.
   8705..9293    +  misc_feature   WPRE: woodchuck hepatitis virus posttranscriptional regulatory element
   9321..9404    +  CDS            large T antigen (fragment): large T antigen from SV40 (simian virus 40)
   9427..9548    +  polyA_signal   SV40 poly(A) signal: SV40 polyadenylation signal
   9563..9596    +  protein_bind   lox2272: Cre-mediated recombination occurs in the 8-bp core sequence (GGATACTT). lox2272 sites are compatible with each other, but incompatible with loxP or loxN sites (Lee and Saito, 1988). Cre recombinase
   9615..9737    +  CDS            MARCKS (fragment): MARCS_CHICK - Experimental evidence at protein level: Swiss-Prot protein existence level 1. MARCKS is the most prominent cellular substrate for protein kinase C. This protein binds calmodulin, actin, and synapsin. MARCKS is a filamentous (F) actin cross-linking protein. From Gallus gallus (Chicken).
   9744..11168   +  CDS            tdTomato: tdTomato is a basic (constitutively fluorescent) orange fluorescent protein published in 2004, derived from Discosoma sp.. It is reported to be a somewhat slowly-maturing tandem dimer with low acid sensitivity.
  11288..11876   +  misc_feature   WPRE: woodchuck hepatitis virus posttranscriptional regulatory element
  11904..11987   +  CDS            large T antigen (fragment): large T antigen from SV40 (simian virus 40)
  12010..12131   +  polyA_signal   SV40 poly(A) signal: SV40 polyadenylation signal
  12146..12179   +  protein_bind   loxP: Cre-mediated recombination occurs in the 8-bp core sequence (GCATACAT). Cre recombinase
  12192..12314   +  CDS            MARCKS (fragment): MARCS_CHICK - Experimental evidence at protein level: Swiss-Prot protein existence level 1. MARCKS is the most prominent cellular substrate for protein kinase C. This protein binds calmodulin, actin, and synapsin. MARCKS is a filamentous (F) actin cross-linking protein. From Gallus gallus (Chicken).
  12390..12413   +  CDS            HA (fragment): HA (human influenza hemagglutinin) epitope tag
  12423..13130   +  CDS            mTFP1: mTFP1 is a basic (constitutively fluorescent) cyan fluorescent protein published in 2006, derived from Clavularia sp.. It has low acid sensitivity.
  13146..13205   +  CDS            H-Ras (fragment): human small GTPase proto-oncoprotein
  13262..13850   +  misc_feature   WPRE: woodchuck hepatitis virus posttranscriptional regulatory element
  13878..13961   +  CDS            large T antigen (fragment): large T antigen from SV40 (simian virus 40)
  13984..14105   +  polyA_signal   SV40 poly(A) signal: SV40 polyadenylation signal
  14143..14176   +  protein_bind   FRT (minimal): supports FLP-mediated excision but not integration (Turan and Bode, 2011) FLP recombinase from the Saccharomyces cerevisiae 2μ plasmid
  14240..14739   +  promoter       PGK promoter: mouse phosphoglycerate kinase 1 promoter
  14751..14798   +  promoter       EM7 promoter: synthetic bacterial promoter&nbsp
  14817..15620   +  CDS            NeoR/KanR: aminoglycoside phosphotransferase from Tn5; aph(3')-II (or nptII); confers resistance to neomycin, kanamycin, and G418 (Geneticin®)
  15658..15882   +  polyA_signal   bGH poly(A) signal: bovine growth hormone polyadenylation signal
  15886..15907   +  promoter       SV40 promoter (fragment): SV40 enhancer and early promoter
  15940..15973   +  protein_bind   FRT (minimal): supports FLP-mediated excision but not integration (Turan and Bode, 2011) FLP recombinase from the Saccharomyces cerevisiae 2μ plasmid
  15982..16015   -  protein_bind   FRT (minimal): supports FLP-mediated excision but not integration (Turan and Bode, 2011) FLP recombinase from the Saccharomyces cerevisiae 2μ plasmid
  16021..16054   +  protein_bind   FRT (minimal): supports FLP-mediated excision but not integration (Turan and Bode, 2011) FLP recombinase from the Saccharomyces cerevisiae 2μ plasmid
  16062..16163   +  CDS            Cdh5 (fragment): CADH5_MOUSE - Experimental evidence at protein level: Swiss-Prot protein existence level 1. Cadherins are calcium-dependent cell adhesion proteins (By similarity). They preferentially interact with themselves in a homophilic manner in connecting cells; cadherins may thus contribute to the sorting of heterogeneous cell types (By similarity). This cadherin may play an important role in endothelial cell biology through control of the cohesion and organization of the intercellular junctions (PubMed:9220534, PubMed:20332120). It associates with alpha-catenin forming a link to the cytoskeleton (By s
  16728..16856   +  CDS            OR51A4 (fragment): O51A4_HUMAN - Experimental evidence at transcript level: Swiss-Prot protein existence level 2. Odorant receptor. From Homo sapiens (Human).
  17954..18082   +  CDS            OR51A4 (fragment): O51A4_HUMAN - Experimental evidence at transcript level: Swiss-Prot protein existence level 2. Odorant receptor. From Homo sapiens (Human).
  18673..19483   +  misc_feature   Rosa26 right arm: right homology arm from intron 1 of the mouse Rosa26 gene (Soriano, 1999)
  22332..22354   +  CDS            Azami-Green (fragment): Azami-Green fluorescent protein (Karasawa et al., 2003)
  23007..23026   +  misc_feature   MCS (fragment): pBluescript multiple cloning site
  23040..23099   -  misc_feature   MCS (fragment): pBluescript multiple cloning site
  23108..23126   -  promoter       T7 promoter: promoter for bacteriophage T7 RNA polymerase
  23134..23289   +  CDS            lacZα (fragment): LacZα fragment of β-galactosidase; lacZ fragment
  23320..23748   -  rep_origin     f1 ori (sequence partly withheld): f1 bacteriophage origin of replication; arrow indicates direction of (+) strand synthesis
  23775..23879   +  promoter       AmpR promoter: bla
  23880..24740   +  CDS            AmpR: β-lactamase; bla; confers resistance to ampicillin, carbenicillin, and related antibiotics
