>Addgene plasmid #99750 | iMb2-Control-Mosaic (SO273) Sequencing Result | analyzer sequence | sequence record 327632
RTKSSMCWTTYCGGGGAAATGTGCGCGGAACCCCTATTTGTTTATTTTTCTAAATACATTCAAATATGTA
TCCGCTCATGAGACAATAACCCTGATAAATGCTTCAATAATATTGAAAAAGGAAGAGTATGAGTATTCAA
CATTTCCGTGTCGCCCTTATTCCCTTTTTTGCGGCATTTTGCCTTCCTGTTTTTGCTCACCCAGAAACGC
TGGTGAAAGTAAAAGATGCTGAAGATCAGTTGGGTGCACGAGTGGGTTACATCGAACTGGATCTCAACAG
CGGTAAGATCCTTGAGAGTTTTCGCCCCGAAGAACGTTTTCCAATGATGAGCACTTTTAAAGTTCTGCTA
TGTGGCGCGGTATTATCCCGTATTGACGCCGGGCAAGAGCAACTCGGTCGCCGCATACACTATTCTCAGA
ATGACTTGGTTGAGTACTCACCAGTCACAGAAAAGCATCTTACGGATGGCATGACAGTAAGAGAATTATG
CAGTGCTGCCATAACCATGAGTGATAACACTGCGGCCAACTTACTTCTGACAACGATCGGAGGACCGAAG
GAGCTAACCGCTTTTTTGCACAACATGGGGGATCATGTAACTCGCCTTGATCGTTGGGAACCGGAGCTGA
ATGAAGCCATACCAAACGACGAGCGTGACACCACGATGCCTGTAGCAATGGCAACAACGTTGCGCAAACT
ATTAACTGGCGAACTACTTACTCTAGCTTCCCGGCAACAATTAATAGACTGGATGGAGGCGGATAAAGTT
GCAGGACCACTTCTGCGCTCGGCCCTTCCGGCTGGCTGGTTTATTGCTGATAAATCTGGAGCCGGTGAGC
GTGGGTCTCGCGGTATCATTGCAGCACTGGGGCCAGATGGTAAGCCCTCCCGTATCGTAGTTATCTACAC
GACGGGGAGTCAGGCAACTATGGATGAACGAAATAGACAGATCGCTGAGATAGGTGCCTCACTGATTAAG
CATTGGTAACTGTCAGACCAAGTTTACTCATATATACTTTAGATTGATTTAAAACTTCATTTTTAATTTA
AAAGGATCTAGGTGAAGATCCTTTTTGATAATCTCATGACCAAAATCCCTTAACGTGAGTTTTCGTTCCA
CTGAGCGTCAGACCCCGTAGAAAAGATCAAAGGATCTTCTTGAGATCCTTTTTTTCTGCGCGTAATCTGC
TGCTTGCAAACAAAAAAACCACCGCTACCAGCGGTGGTTTGTTTGCCGGATCAAGAGCTACCAACTCTTT
TTCCGAAGGTAACTGGCTTCAGCAGAGCGCAGATACCAAATACTGTTCTTCTAGTGTAGCCGTAGTTAGG
CCACCACTTCAAGAACTCTGTAGCACCGCCTACATACCTCGCTCTGCTAATCCTGTTACCAGTGGCTGCT
GCCAGTGGCGATAAGTCGTGTCTTACCGGGTTGGACTCAAGACGATAGTTACCGGATAAGGCGCAGCGGT
CGGGCTGAACGGGGGGTTCGTGCACACAGCCCAGCTTGGAGCGAACGACCTACACCGAACTGAGATACCT
ACAGCGTGAGCTATGAGAAAGCGCCACGCTTCCCGAAGGGAGAAAGGCGGACAGGTATCCGGTAAGCGGC
AGGGTCGGAACAGGAGAGCGCACGAGGGAGCTTCCAGGGGGAAACGCCTGGTATCTTTATAGTCCTGTCG
GGTTTCGCCACCTCTGACTTGAGCGTCGATTTTTGTGATGCTCGTCAGGGGGGCGGAGCCTATGGAAAAA
CGCCAGCAACGCGGCCTTTTTACGGTTCCTGGCCTTTTGCTGGCCTTTTGCTCACATGTTCTTTCCTGCG
TTATCCCCTGATTCTGTGGATAACCGTATTACCGCCTTTGAGTGAGCTGATACCGCTCGCCGCAGCCGAA
CGACCGAGCGCAGCGAGTCAGTGAGCGAGGAAGCGGAAGAGCGCCCAATACGCAAACCGCCTCTCCCCGC
GCGTTGGCCGATTCATTAATGCAGCTGGCACGACAGGTTTCCCGACTGGAAAGCGGGCAGTGAGCGCAAC
GCAATTAATGTGAGTTAGCTCACTCATTAGGCACCCCAGGCTTTACACTTTATGCTTCCGGCTCGTATGT
TGTGTGGAATTGTGAGCGGATAACAATTTCACACAGGAAACAGCTATGACCATGATTACGCCAAGCGCGC
AATTAACCCTCACTAAAGGGAACAAAAGCTGGGTACCGGGCCCCCCCTCGAGGTCGACGGTATCGATAAG
CTTCACGTGTTCGAAACGCGGTCCGCCCTGCAGCAACCGGAGGGGGAGGGAGAAGGGAGCGGAAAAGTCT
CCACCGGACGCGGCCATGGCTCGGGGGGGGGGGGGCAGCGGAGGAGCGCTTCCGGCCGACGTCTCGTCGC
TGATTGGCTTCTTTTCCTCCCGCCGTGTGTGAAAACACAAATGGCGTGTTTTGGTTGGCGTAAGGCGCCT
GTCAGTTAACGGCAGCCGGAGTGCGCAGCCGCCGGCAGCCTCGCTCTGCCCACTGGGTGGGGCGGGAGGT
AGGTGGGGTGAGGCGAGCTGGACGTGCGGGCGCGGTCGGCCTCTGGCGGGGCGGGGGAGGGGAGGGAGGG
TCAGCGAAAGTAGCTCGCGCGCGAGCGGCCGCCCACCCTCCCCTTCCTCTGGGGGAGTCGTTTTACCCGC
CGCCGGCCGGGCCTCGTCGTCTGATTGGCTCTCGGGGCCCAGAAAACTGGCCCTTGCCATTGGCTCGTGT
TCGTGCAAGTTGAGTCCATCCGCCGGCCAGCGGGGGCGGCGAGGAGGCGCTCCCAGGTTCCGGCCCTCCC
CTCGGCCCCGCGCCGCAGAGTCTGGCCGCGCGCCCCTGCGCAACGTGGCAGGAAGCGCGCGCTGGGGGCG
GGGACGGGCAGTAGGGCTGAGCGGCTGCGGGGCGGGTGCAAGCACGTTTCCGACTTGAGTTGCCTCAAGA
GGGGCGTGCTGAGCCAGACCTCCATCGCGCACTCCGGGGAGTGGAGGGAAGGAGCGAGGGCTCAGTTGGG
CTGTTTTGGAGGCAGGAAGCACTTGCTCTCCCAAAGTCGCTCTGAGTTGTTATCAGTAAGGGAGCTGCAG
TGGAGTAGGCGGGGAGAAGGCCGCACCCTTCTCCGGAGGGGGGAGGGGAGTGTTGCAATACCTTTCTGGG
AGTTCTCTGCTGCCTCCTGGCTTCTGAGGACCGCCCTGGGCACATGATGGACCTGTCGACAATTCGAGCT
CGCTAGAGCCCCATCCTCACTGACTCCGTCCTGGAGTTGGATGAGAGWKMMWGGSSWKRSKCGGGCTGGA
TTTAGCAAGATTTACCTTCTCCAAAGAGCGGTGCTGCAGTGGCACAGCTGCCCACGGAGGTGGGGGGGTC
ACCGTCCCTGGAGGTGATGAAGAACTGTGGGGATGTGGCACTGAGGGACATGGCCAGTGGGCACGGTGGG
TGGGTTGGGGTTGGTCTTGGGGATCTTGGAGGGCTTTTCCAGCCTTCATGATTTGACGATTGTATGAACA
TCTACATGGCAATTCTCCAGCTGCCTGTCCCAGTCCTACTGACCCAGCTGTATCTCTCCAGGCAAGCTCT
TCCACCCCTTCTGCTTGCATCCAGACACCATCAAACATGCAGGCTCAGACACAGGGACCAGCAGTGTCTG
TGGCCTTTTTGTGCTCCTCTCCATGCTGGGTTTTAACTTGCTCTTTGTCCTTCTATCCTATCTTCTTATC
CTTAAGGCTGTTCTGAACGCTGTGACTTGGAGAGTGTCCCAGAGCCCTCAACACCTGCATGTCCCACGTC
CATGCTGTCCTGCACTTCCTTATCCCCAAGATCTGCCTCTCCGTGATGCACTGAATTGGCAAACATGTGT
CACCCCAGACCAACAATGTCACAGCAAACTCCCCCTTGATAGGACAAGGGGGAATGGCTTTACACTGAGA
CAGGGGAGGTTTGGGTTGGATATGAGGAGGCAGTTTTTCCCCCAGAGGGTGGTGACGCACTGAACAGGTT
GCCCAAGGAGGCTGTGGATGCCCCATCCCTGCAGGCATTCAAGGCCAGGCTGGATGTGGCTCTGGGCAGC
CTGGGCTGCTGGTTGATGACCCTGCACATAGCAGGGGGTTGGATCTGGATGAGCACTGTGCTCCTTTGCA
ACCCAGGCCGTTCTATGATTCTGTCATTCTAAATCTCTCTTTCAGCCTAAAGCTTTTTCCCCGTATCCCC
CCAGGTGTCTGCAGGCTCAAAGAGCAGCGAGAAGCGTTCAGAGGAAAGCGATCCCGTGCCACCTTCCCCG
TGCCCGGGCTGTCCCCGCACGCTGCCGGCTCGGGGATGCGGGGGGAGCGCCGGACCGGAGCGGAGCCCCG
GGCGGCTCGCTGCTGCCCCCTAGCGGGGGAGGGACGTAATTACATCCCTGGGGGCTTTGGGGGGGGGCTG
TCCCTCTAGCGAGCTCGGTACCCAGAGCCCCATCCTCACTGACTCCGTCCTGGAGTTGGATGAGAGATAA
TGGCCTTACGTTGTGCCAGGGGMKSSGTCCTGGAGTTGGATGAGAGATAATGGCCTTACGTTGTGCCAGG
GGAGGGTCGGGCTGGATTTAGCAAGATTTACCTTCTCCAAAGAGCGGTGCTGCAGTGGCACAGCTGCCCA
CGGAGGTGGGGGGGTCACCGTCCCTGGAGGTGATGAAGAACTGTGGGGATGTGGCACTGAGGGACATGGC
CAGTGGGCACGGTGGGTGGGTTGGGGTTGGTCTTGGGGATCTTGGAGGGCTTTTCCAGCCTTCATGATTT
GACGATTGTATGAACATCTACATGGCAATTCTCCAGCTGCCTGTCCCAGTCCTACTGACCCAGCTGTATC
TCTCCAGGCAAGCTCTTCCACCCCTTCTGCTTGCATCCAGACACCATCAAACATGCAGGCTCAGACACAG
GGACCAGCAGTGTCTGTGGCCTTTTTGTGCTCCTCTCCATGCTGGGTTTTAACTTGCTCTTTGTCCTTCT
ATCCTATCTTCTTATCCTTAAGGCTGTTCTGAACGCTGTGACTTGGAGAGTGTCCCAGAGCCCTCAACAC
CTGCATGTCCCACGTCCATGCTGTCCTGCACTTCCTTATCCCCAAGATCTGCCTCTCCGTGATGCACTGA
ATTGGCAAACATGTGTCACCCCAGACCAACAATGTCACAGCAAACTCCCCCTTGATAGGACAAGGGGGAA
TGGCTTTACACTGAGACAGGGGAGGTTTGGGTTGGATATGAGGAGGCAGTTTTTCCCCCAGAGGGTGGTG
ACGCACTGAACAGGTTGCCCAAGGAGGCTGTGGATGCCCCATCCCTGCAGGCATTCAAGGCCAGGCTGGA
TGTGGCTCTGGGCAGCCTGGGCTGCTGGTTGATGACCCTGCACATAGCAGGGGGTTGGATCTGGATGAGC
ACTGTGCTCCTTTGCAACCCAGGCCGTTCTATGATTCTGTCATTCTAAATCTCTCTTTCAGCCTAAAGCT
TTTTCCCCGTATCCCCCCAGGTGTCTGCAGGCTCAAAGAGCAGCGAGAAGCGTTCAGAGGAAAGCGATCC
CGTGCCACCTTCCCCGTGCCCGGGCTGTCCCCGCACGCTGCCGGCTCGGGGATGCGGGGGGAGCGCCGGA
CCGGAGCGGAGCCCCGGGCGGCTCGCTGCTGCCCCCTAGCGGGGGMGGGMCGKARYKRMGCCCCGGGCGG
CTCGCTGCKGCCCCCTAGCGGGGGAGGGACGTAATTACATCCCTGGGGGCTTTGGGGGGGGGCTGTCCCT
CTAGGGGTACCCGGGGATCTTAATTGGCCGTGGCTAGTCGACCCAGGGCCTGGGAGAATCCCTTCCCCCT
CTTCCCTCGTGATCTGCAACTCCAGTCTTTCTAGCATCTGTAGGGCGCAGTAGTCCAGGGTTTCCTTGAT
GATGTCATACTTATCCTGTCCCTTTTTTTTCCACAGCTCGCGGTTGAGGACAAACTCTTCGCGGTCTTTC
CAGTGGTTAATGCACCTTCCTTCCTTCGAGTCGACATTGATTATTGACTAGTTATTAATAGTAATCAATT
ACGGGGTCATTAGTTCATAGCCCATATATGGAGTTCCGCGTTACATAACTTACGGTAAATGGCCCGCCTG
GCTGACCGCCCAACGACCCCCGCCCATTGACGTCAATAATGACGTATGTTCCCATAGTAACGCCAATAGG
GACTTTCCATTGACGTCAATGGGTGGAGTATTTACGGTAAACTGCCCACTTGGCAGTACATCAAGTGTAT
CATATGCCAAGTACGCCCCCTATTGACGTCAATGACGGTAAATGGCCCGCCTGGCATTATGCCCAGTACA
TGACCTTATGGGACTTTCCTACTTGGCAGTACATCTACGTATTAGTCATCGCTATTACCATGGTCGAGGT
GAGCCCCACGTTCTGCTTCACTCTCCCCATCTCCCCCCCCTCCCCACCCCCAATTTTGTATTTATTTATT
TTTTAATTATTTTGTGCAGCGATGGGGGCGGGGGGGGGGGGGCGCGCGCCAGGCGGGGCGGGGCGGGGCG
AGGGGCGGGGCGGGGCGAGGCGGAGAGGTGCGGCGGCAGCCAATCAGAGCGGCGCGCTCCGAAAGTTTCC
TTTTATGGCGAGGCGGCGGCGGCGGCGGCCCTATAAAAAGCGAAGCGCGCGGCGGGCGGGAGTCGCTGCG
CGCTGCCTTCGCCCCGTGCCCCGCTCCGCCGCCGCCTCGCGCCGCCCGCCCCGGCTCTGACTGACCGCGT
TACTCCCACAGGTGAGCGGGCGGGACGGCCCTTCTCCTCCGGGCTGTAATTAGCGCTTGGTTTAATGACG
GCTTGTTTCTTTTCTGTGGCTGCGTGAAAGCCTTGAGGGGCTCCGGGAGGGCCCTTTGTGCGGGGGGAGC
GGCTCGGGGGGTGCGTGCGTGTGTGTGTGCGTGGGGAGCGCCGCGTGCGGCTCCGCGCTGCCCGGCGGCT
GTGAGCGCTGCGGGCGCGGCGCGGGGCTTTGTGCGCTCCGCAGTGTGCGCGAGGGGAGCGCGGCCGGGGG
CGGTGCCCCGCGGTGCGGGGGGGGCTGCGAGGGGAACAAAGGCTGCGTGCGGGGTGTGTGCGTGGGGGGG
TGAGCAGGGGGTGTGGGCGCGTCGGTCGGGCTGCAACCCCCCCTGCACCCCCCTCCCCGAGTTGCTGAGC
ACGGCCCGGCTTCGGGTGCGGGGCTCCGTACGGGGCGTGGCGCGGGGCTCGCCGTGCCGGGCGGGGGGTG
GCGGCAGGTGGGGGTGCCGGGCGGGGCGGGGCCGCCTCGGGCCGGGGAGGGCTCGGGGGAGGGGCGCGGC
GGCCCCCGGAGCGCCGGCGGCTGTCGAGGCGCGGCGAGCCGCAGCCATTGCCTTTTATGGTAATCGTGCG
AGAGGGCGCAGGGACTTCCTTTGTCCCAAATCTGTGCGGAGCCGAAATCTGGGAGGCGCCGCCGCACCCC
CTCTAGCGGGCGCGGGGCGAAGCGGTGCGGCGCCGGCAGGAAGGAAATGGGCGGGGAGGGCCTTCGTGCG
TCGCCGCGCCGCCGTCCCCTTCTCCCTCTCCAGCCTCGGGGCTGTCCGCGGGGGGACGGCTGCCTTCGGG
GGGGACGGGGCAGGGCGGGGTTCGGCTTCTGGCGTGTGACCGGCGGCTCTAGAGCCTCTGCTAACCATGT
TCATGCCTTCTTCTTTTTCCTACAGCTCCTGGGCAACGTGCTGGTTATTGTGCTGTCTCATCATTTTGGC
AAAGAATTCCTCGAGATAACTTCGTATAGTATACCTTATACGAAGTTATCGAGCTCATAACTTCGTATAG
GATACTTTATACGAAGTTATAACTCGAGATAACTTCGTATAGCATACATTATACGAAGTTATACCGGCAG
ATCTCGCCACCATGGTGAGTGTGATTACAGAGGCTAGCTTCACCATGGCTCCTAAGAAGAAGAGGAAGGT
GATGAGCAGCGGCGCCCTGCTGTTCCACGGCAAGATCCCCTACGTGGTGGAGATGGAGGGCAATGTGGAT
GGCCACACCTTCAGCATCCGCGGCAAGGGCTACGGCGATGCCAGCGTGGGCAAGGTGGATGCCCAGTTCA
TCTGCACCACAGGCGATGTGCCCGTGCCCTGGAGCACCCTGGTGACCACCCTGACCGCAGGCGCCCAGTG
CTTCGCCAAGTACGGCCCCGAGCTGAAGGATTTCTACAAGAGCTGCATGCCCGATGGCTACGTGCAGGAG
CGCACCATCACCTTCGAGGGTGATGGCAATTTCAAGACCCGCGCCGAGGTGACCTTCGAGAATGGCAGCG
TGTACAATCGCGTGAAGCTGAATGGCCAGGGCTTCAAGAAGGATGGCCACGTGCTGGGCAAGAATCTGGA
GTTCAATTTCACCCCCCACTGCCTGTACATCTGGGGCGATCAGGCCAATCACGGCCTGAAGAGCGCCTTC
AAGATCTGCCACGAGATCACCGGCAGCAAGGGCGATTTCATCGTGGCCGATCACACCCAGATGAATACCC
CCATCGGCGGCGGCCCCGTGCACGTGCCCGAGTACCACCACATGAGCTACCACGTGAAGCTGAGCAAGGA
TGTGACCGATCACCGCGATAATATGAGCCTGAAGGAGACCGTGCGCGCCGTGGATTGCCGCAAGACCTAC
CTGTGACGCTTAATTAGCTGAGCTTGGACTCCTGTTGATAGATCCAGTAATGACCTCAGAACTCCATCTG
GCCGCGACTCTAGATCATAATCAGCCATACCACATTTGTAGAGGTTTTACTTGCTTTAAAAAACCTCCCA
CACCTCCCCCTGAACCTGAAACATAAAATGAATGCAATTGTTGTTGTTAACTTGTTTATTGCAGCTTATA
ATGGTTACAAATAAAGCAATAGCATCACAAATTTCACAAATAAAGCATTTTTTTCACTGCATTCTAGTTG
TGGTTTGTCCAAACTCATCAATGTATCTTAAGGCGAAGCTTATAACTTCGTATAGTATACCTTATACGAA
GTTATCGGCGCGCCACCATGGGTTGCTGTTTCTCCAAGACCGCAGCGAAGGGAGAAGCCGCCGCGGAGAG
GCCTGGGGAGGCGGCTGTGGCCTCGTCGCCTTCCAAAGCGAACGGACAGGAGAATGGCCACGTGAAGGTA
GGATCCGTGAGCAAGGGCGAGGAGCTGTTCACCGGGGTGGTGCCCATCCTGGTCGAGCTGGACGGCGACG
TAAACGGCCACAAGTTCAGCGTGTCCGGCGAGGGCGAGGGCGATGCCACCTACGGCAAGCTGACCCTGAA
GTTCATCTGCACCACCGGCAAGCTGCCCGTGCCCTGGCCCACCCTCGTGACCACCTTCGGCTACGGCCTG
CAGTGCTTCGCCCGCTACCCCGACCACATGAAGCAGCACGACTTCTTCAAGTCCGCCATGCCCGAAGGCT
ACGTCCAGGAGCGCACCATCTTCTTCAAGGACGACGGCAACTACAAGACCCGCGCCGAGGTGAAGTTCGA
GGGCGACACCCTGGTGAACCGCATCGAGCTGAAGGGCATCGACTTCAAGGAGGACGGCAACATCCTGGGG
CACAAGCTGGAGTACAACTACAACAGCCACAACGTCTATATCATGGCCGACAAGCAGAAGAACGGCATCA
AGGTGAACTTCAAGATCCGCCACAACATCGAGGACGGCAGCGTGCAGCTCGCCGACCACTACCAGCAGAA
CACCCCCATCGGCGACGGCCCCGTGCTGCTGCCCGACAACCACTACCTGAGCTACCAGTCCAAGCTGAGC
AAAGACCCCAACGAGAAGCGCGATCACATGGTCCTGCTGGAGTTCGTGACCGCCGCCGGGATCACTCTCG
GCATGGACGAGCTGTACAAGGGCAGTGGAGAGGGCAGAGGAAGTCTGCTAACATGCGGTGACGTCGAGGA
GAATCCTGGCCCAGAATTCTGCAGATATCCAGCACAGTGGCGGCCGCTCGAGTCTAGGCGCGCCCCGCTA
ATCAACCTCTGGATTACAAAATTTGTGAAAGATTGACTGGTATTCTTAACTATGTTGCTCCTTTTACGCT
ATGTGGATACGCTGCTTTAATGCCTTTGTATCATGCTATTGCTTCCCGTATGGCTTTCATTTTCTCCTCC
TTGTATAAATCCTGGTTGCTGTCTCTTTATGAGGAGTTGTGGCCCGTTGTCAGGCAACGTGGCGTGGTGT
GCACTGTGTTTGCTGACGCAACCCCCACTGGTTGGGGCATTGCCACCACCTGTCAGCTCCTTTCCGGGAC
TTTCGCTTTCCCCCTCCCTATTGCCACGGCGGAACTCATCGCCGCCTGCCTTGCCCGCTGCTGGACAGGG
GCTCGGCTGTTGGGCACTGACAATTCCGTGGTGTTGTCGGGGAAATCATCGTCCTTTCCTTGGCTGCTCG
CCTGTGTTGCCACCTGGATTCTGCGCGGGACGTCCTTCTGCTACGTCCCTTCGGCCCTCAATCCAGCGGA
CCTTCCTTCCCGCGGCCTGCTGCCGGCTCTGCGGCCTCTTCCGCGTCTTCGCCTTCGCCCTCAGACGAGT
CGGATCTCCCTTTGGGCCGCCTCCCCGCATCGATACCGTCGAGACTGCTGCACCAGATCATAATCAGCCA
TACCACATTTGTAGAGGTTTTACTTGCTTTAAAAAACCTCCCACACCTCCCCCTGAACCTGAAACATAAA
ATGAATGCAATTGTTGTTGTTAACTTGTTTATTGCAGCTTATAATGGTTACAAATAAAGCAATAGCATCA
CAAATTTCACAAATAAAGCATTTTTTTCACTGCATTCTAGTTGTGGTTTGTCCAAACTCATCAATGTATC
TTAAGGCGTGGAGATCTATAACTTCGTATAGGATACTTTATACGAAGTTATCGGTACCGGCGCGCCACCA
TGGGTTGCTGTTTCTCCAAGACCGCAGCGAAGGGAGAAGCCGCCGCGGAGAGGCCTGGGGAGGCGGCTGT
GGCCTCGTCGCCTTCCAAAGCGAACGGACAGGAGAATGGCCACGTGAAGGTAGGATCCGTGAGCAAGGGA
GAGGAGGTCATCAAAGAGTTCATGCGCTTCAAGGTGCGCATGGAGGGCTCCATGAACGGCCACGAGTTCG
AGATCGAGGGCGAGGGCGAGGGCCGCCCCTACGAGGGCACCCAGACCGCCAAGCTGAAGGTGACCAAGGG
CGGCCCCCTGCCCTTCGCCTGGGACATCCTGTCCCCCCAGTTCATGTACGGCTCCAAGGCGTACGTGAAG
CACCCCGCCGACATCCCCGATTACAAGAAGCTGTCCTTCCCCGAGGGCTTCAAGTGGGAGCGCGTGATGA
ACTTCGAGGACGGCGGTCTGGTGACCGTGACCCAGGACTCCTCCCTGCAGGACGGCACGCTGATCTACAA
GGTGAAGATGCGCGGCACCAACTTCCCCCCCGACGGCCCCGTAATGCAGAAGAAGACCATGGGCTGGGAG
GCCTCCACCGAGCGCCTGTACCCCCGCGACGGCGTGCTGAAGGGCGAGATCCACCAGGCCCTGAAGCTGA
AGGACGGCGGCCACTACCTGGTGGAGTTCAAGACCATCTACATGGCCAAGAAGCCCGTGCAACTGCCCGG
CTACTACTACGTGGACACCAAGCTGGACATCACCTCCCACAACGAGGACTACACCATCGTGGAACAGTAC
GAGCGCTCCGAGGGCCGCCACCACCTGTTCCTGGGGCATGGCACCGGCAGCACCGGCAGCGGCAGCTCCG
GCACCGCCTCCTCCGAGGACAACAACATGGCCGTCATCAAAGAGTTCATGCGCTTCAAGGTGCGCATGGA
GGGCTCCATGAACGGCCACGAGTTCGAGATCGAGGGCGAGGGCGAGGGCCGCCCCTACGAGGGCACCCAG
ACCGCCAAGCTGAAGGTGACCAAGGGCGGCCCCCTGCCCTTCGCCTGGGACATCCTGTCCCCCCAGTTCA
TGTACGGCTCCAAGGCGTACGTGAAGCACCCCGCCGACATCCCCGATTACAAGAAGCTGTCCTTCCCCGA
GGGCTTCAAGTGGGAGCGCGTGATGAACTTCGAGGACGGCGGTCTGGTGACCGTGACCCAGGACTCCTCC
CTGCAGGACGGCACGCTGATCTACAAGGTGAAGATGCGCGGCACCAACTTCCCCCCCGACGGCCCCGTAA
TGCAGAAGAAGACCATGGGCTGGGAGGCCTCCACCGAGCGCCTGTACCCCCGCGACGGCGTGCTGAAGGG
CGAGATCCACCAGGCCCTGAAGCTGAAGGACGGCGGCCGCTACCTGGTGGAGTTCAAGACCATCTACATG
GCCAAGAAGCCCGTGCAACTGCCCGGCTACTACTACGTGGACACCAAGCTGGACATCACCTCCCACAACG
AGGACTACACCATCGTGGAACAGTACGAGCGCTCCGAGGGCCGCCACCACCTGTTCCTGTACGGCATGGA
CGAGCTGTACAAGGGCAGTGGAGAGGGCAGAGGAAGTCTGCTAACATGCGGTGACGTCGAGGAGAATCCT
GGCCCAGAATTCTGCAGATATCCAGCACAGTGGCGGCCGCTCGAGTCTAGGCGCGCCCCGCTAATCAACC
TCTGGATTACAAAATTTGTGAAAGATTGACTGGTATTCTTAACTATGTTGCTCCTTTTACGCTATGTGGA
TACGCTGCTTTAATGCCTTTGTATCATGCTATTGCTTCCCGTATGGCTTTCATTTTCTCCTCCTTGTATA
AATCCTGGTTGCTGTCTCTTTATGAGGAGTTGTGGCCCGTTGTCAGGCAACGTGGCGTGGTGTGCACTGT
GTTTGCTGACGCAACCCCCACTGGTTGGGGCATTGCCACCACCTGTCAGCTCCTTTCCGGGACTTTCGCT
TTCCCCCTCCCTATTGCCACGGCGGAACTCATCGCCGCCTGCCTTGCCCGCTGCTGGACAGGGGCTCGGC
TGTTGGGCACTGACAATTCCGTGGTGTTGTCGGGGAAATCATCGTCCTTTCCTTGGCTGCTCGCCTGTGT
TGCCACCTGGATTCTGCGCGGGACGTCCTTCTGCTACGTCCCTTCGGCCCTCAATCCAGCGGACCTTCCT
TCCCGCGGCCTGCTGCCGGCTCTGCGGCCTCTTCCGCGTCTTCGCCTTCGCCCTCAGACGAGTCGGATCT
CCCTTTGGGCCGCCTCCCCGCATCGATACCGTCGAGACTGCTGCACCAGATCATAATCAGCCATACCACA
TTTGTAGAGGTTTTACTTGCTTTAAAAAACCTCCCACACCTCCCCCTGAACCTGAAACATAAAATGAATG
CAATTGTTGTTGTTAACTTGTTTATTGCAGCTTATAATGGTTACAAATAAAGCAATAGCATCACAAATTT
CACAAATAAAGCATTTTTTTCACTGCATTCTAGTTGTGGTTTGTCCAAACTCATCAATGTATCTTAAGGC
GTGGACTAGTATAACTTCGTATAGCATACATTATACGAAGTTATCGGCGCGCCACCATGGGTTGCTGTTT
CTCCAAGACCGCAGCGAAGGGAGAAGCCGCCGCGGAGAGGCCTGGGGAGGCGGCTGTGGCCTCGTCGCCT
TCCAAAGCGAACGGACAGGAGAATGGCCACGTGAAGGTAGGATCCTACCCATACGATGTTCCTGACTATG
CGGCCGAATATCCCTATGACGTCCCGGACTATGCAGCCGAATATCCATACGACGTTCCAGATTACGCTGC
CAAACTTATGGTGAGCAAGGGCGAGGAGACCACAATGGGCGTAATCAAGCCCGACATGAAGATCAAGCTG
AAGATGGAGGGCAACGTGAATGGCCACGCCTTCGTGATCGAGGGCGAGGGCGAGGGCAAGCCCTACGACG
GCACCAACACCATCAACCTGGAGGTGAAGGAGGGAGCCCCCCTGCCCTTCTCCTACGACATTCTGACCAC
CGCGTTCGCCTACGGCAACAGGGCCTTCACCAAGTACCCCGACGACATCCCCAACTACTTCAAGCAGTCC
TTCCCCGAGGGCTACTCTTGGGAGCGCACCATGACCTTCGAGGACAAGGGCATCGTGAAGGTGAAGTCCG
ACATCTCCATGGAGGAGGACTCCTTCATCTACGAGATACACCTCAAGGGCGAGAACTTCCCCCCCAACGG
CCCCGTGATGCAGAAGAAGACCACCGGCTGGGACGCCTCCACCGAGAGGATGTACGTGCGCGACGGCGTG
CTGAAGGGCGACGTCAAGCACAAGCTGCTGCTGGAGGGCGGCGGCCACCACCGCGTTGACTTCAAGACCA
TCTACAGGGCCAAGAAGGCGGTGAAGCTGCCCGACTATCACTTTGTGGACCACCGCATCGAGATCCTGAA
CCACGACAAGGACTACAACAAGGTGACCGTTTACGAGAGCGCCGTGGCCCGCAACTCCACCGACGGCATG
GACGAGCTGTATAAGAGTGCACGCGTGAGTAAGCTGAACCCTCCTGATGAGAGTGGCCCCGGCTGCATGA
GCTGCAAGTGTGTGCTCTCCCTGTACAAGTGAGAATTCTGCAGATATCCAGCACAGTCTCGAGGGCGCGC
CCCGCTAATCAACCTCTGGATTACAAAATTTGTGAAAGATTGACTGGTATTCTTAACTATGTTGCTCCTT
TTACGCTATGTGGATACGCTGCTTTAATGCCTTTGTATCATGCTATTGCTTCCCGTATGGCTTTCATTTT
CTCCTCCTTGTATAAATCCTGGTTGCTGTCTCTTTATGAGGAGTTGTGGCCCGTTGTCAGGCAACGTGGC
GTGGTGTGCACTGTGTTTGCTGACGCAACCCCCACTGGTTGGGGCATTGCCACCACCTGTCAGCTCCTTT
CCGGGACTTTCGCTTTCCCCCTCCCTATTGCCACGGCGGAACTCATCGCCGCCTGCCTTGCCCGCTGCTG
GACAGGGGCTCGGCTGTTGGGCACTGACAATTCCGTGGTGTTGTCGGGGAAATCATCGTCCTTTCCTTGG
CTGCTCGCCTGTGTTGCCACCTGGATTCTGCGCGGGACGTCCTTCTGCTACGTCCCTTCGGCCCTCAATC
CAGCGGACCTTCCTTCCCGCGGCCTGCTGCCGGCTCTGCGGCCTCTTCCGCGTCTTCGCCTTCGCCCTCA
GACGAGTCGGATCTCCCTTTGGGCCGCCTCCCCGCATCGATACCGTCGAGACTGCTGCACCAGATCATAA
TCAGCCATACCACATTTGTAGAGGTTTTACTTGCTTTAAAAAACCTCCCACACCTCCCCCTGAACCTGAA
ACATAAAATGAATGCAATTGTTGTTGTTAACTTGTTTATTGCAGCTTATAATGGTTACAAATAAAGCAAT
AGCATCACAAATTTCACAAATAAAGCATTTTTTTCACTGCATTCTAGTTGTGGTTTGTCCAAACTCATCA
ATGTATCTTAAGGCGTGGCGGCCGCAGCATAGGGATCCCCGAATTCCGAAGTTCCTATTCTCTAGAAAGT
ATAGGAACTTCAGGTCTGAAGAGGAGTTTACGTCCAGCCAAGCTAGCTTGGCTGCAGGTCGTCGAAATTC
TACCGGGTAGGGGAGGCGCTTTTCCCAAGGCAGTCTGGAGCATGCGCTTTAGCAGCCCCGCTGGGCACTT
GGCGCTACACAAGTGGCCTCTGGCCTCGCACACATTCCACATCCACCGGTAGGCGCCAACCGGCTCCGTT
CTTTGGTGGCCCCTTCGCGCCACCTTCTACTCCTCCCCTAGTCAGGAAGTTCCCCCCCGCCCCGCAGCTC
GCGTCGTGCAGGACGTGACAAATGGAAGTAGCACGTCTCACTAGTCTCGTGCAGATGGACAGCACCGCTG
AGCAATGGAAGCGGGTAGGCCTTTGGGGCAGCGGCCAATAGCAGCTTTGCTCCTTCGCTTTCTGGGCTCA
GAGGCTGGGAAGGGGTGGGTCCGGGGGCGGGCTCAGGGGCGGGCTCAGGGGCGGGGCGGGCGCCCGAAGG
TCCTCCGGAGGCCCGGCATTCTGCACGCTTCAAAAGCGCACGTCTGCCGCGCTGTTCTCCTCTTCCTCAT
CTCCGGGCCTTTCGACCTGCAGCCTGTTGACAATTAATCATCGGCATAGTATATCGGCATAGTATAATAC
GACAAGGTGAGGAACTAAACCATGGGATCGGCCATTGAACAAGATGGATTGCACGCAGGTTCTCCGGCCG
CTTGGGTGGAGAGGCTATTCGGCTATGACTGGGCACAACAGACAATCGGCTGCTCTGATGCCGCCGTGTT
CCGGCTGTCAGCGCAGGGGCGCCCGGTTCTTTTTGTCAAGACCGACCTGTCCGGTGCCCTGAATGAACTG
CAGGACGAGGCAGCGCGGCTATCGTGGCTGGCCACGACGGGCGTTCCTTGCGCAGCTGTGCTCGACGTTG
TCACTGAAGCGGGAAGGGACTGGCTGCTATTGGGCGAAGTGCCGGGGCAGGATCTCCTGTCATCTCACCT
TGCTCCTGCCGAGAAAGTATCCATCATGGCTGATGCAATGCGGCGGCTGCATACGCTTGATCCGGCTACC
TGCCCATTCGACCACCAAGCGAAACATCGCATCGAGCGAGCACGTACTCGGATGGAAGCCGGTCTTGTCG
ATCAGGATGATCTGGACGAAGAGCATCAGGGGCTCGCGCCAGCCGAACTGTTCGCCAGGCTCAAGGCGCG
CATGCCCGACGGCGATGATCTCGTCGTGACCCATGGCGATGCCTGCTTGCCGAATATCATGGTGGAAAAT
GGCCGCTTTTCTGGATTCATCGACTGTGGCCGGCTGGGTGTGGCGGACCGCTATCAGGACATAGCGTTGG
CTACCCGTGATATTGCTGAAGAGCTTGGCGGCGAATGGGCTGACCGCTTCCTCGTGCTTTACGGTATCGC
CGCTCCCGATTCGCAGCGCATCGCCTTCTATCGCCTTCTTGACGAGTTCTTCTGAGGGGATCAATTCTCT
AGAGCTCGCTGATCAGCCTCGACTGTGCCTTCTAGTTGCCAGCCATCTGTTGTTTGCCCCTCCCCCGTGC
CTTCCTTGACCCTGGAAGGTGCCACTCCCACTGTCCTTTCCTAATAAAATGAGGAAATTGCATCGCATTG
TCTGAGTAGGTGTCATTCTATTCTGGGGGGTGGGGTGGGGCAGGACAGCAAGGGGGAGGATTGGGAAGAC
AATAGCAGGCATGCTGGGGATGCGGTGGGCTCTATGGCTTCTGAGGCGGAAAGAACCAGCTGGGGCTCGA
CTAGAGCTTGCGGAACCCTTCGTTGAAGTTCCTATTCTCTAGAAAGTATAGGAACTTCAGTCGACTKAAG
YTCCWAKRMKWKYTWGMKRRYARGAWCTTCRRSKKYGMTSSYMTVDCWKMGGAKGWMCSSSCWGRRMAYA
TGWTRGACCYGTCGACAATTCGAGCTCGCTAGAGCCCCATCCTCACTGACTCCGTCCTGGAGTTGGATGA
GAGATAATGGCCTTACGTTGTGCCAGGGGAGGGTCGGGCTGGATTTAGCAAGATTTACCTTCTCCAAAGA
GCGGTGCTGCAGTGGCACAGCTGCCCACGGAGGTGGGGGGGTCACCGTCCCTGGAGGTGATGAAGAACTG
TGGGGATGTGGCACTGAGGGACATGGCCAGTGGGCACGGTGGGTGGGTTGGGGTTGGTCTTGGGGATCTT
GGAGGGCTTTTCCAGCCTTCATGATTTGACGATTGTATGAACATCTACATGGCAATTCTCCAGCTGCCTG
TCCCAGTCCTACTGACCCAGCTGTATCTCTCCAGGCAAGCTCTTCCACCCCTTCTGCTTGCATCCAGACA
CCATCAAACATGCAGGCTCAGACACAGGGACCAGCAGTGTCTGTGGCCTTTTTGTGCTCCTCTCCATGCT
GGGTTTTAACTTGCTCTTTGTCCTTCTATCCTATCTTCTTATCCTTAAGGCTGTTCTGAACGCTGTGACT
TGGAGAGTGTCCCAGAGCCCTCAACACCTGCATGTCCCACGTCCATGCTGTCCTGCACTTCCTTATCCCC
AAGATCTGCCTCTCCGTGATGCACTGAATTGGCAAACATGTGTCACCCCAGACCAACAATGTCACAGCAA
ACTCCCCCTTGATAGGACAAGGGGGAATGGCTTTACACTGAGACAGGGGAGGTTTGGGTTGGATATGAGG
AGGCAGTTTTTCCCCCAGAGGGTGGTGACGCACTGAACAGGTTGCCCAAGGAGGCTGTGGATGCCCCATC
CCTGCAGGCATTCAAGGCCAGGCTGGATGTGGCTCTGGGCAGCCTGGGCTGCTGGTTGATGACCCTGCAC
ATAGCAGGGGGTTGGATCTGGATGAGCACTGTGCTCCTTTGCAACCCAGGCCGTTCTATGATTCTGTCAT
TCTAAATCTCTCTTTCAGCCTAAAGCTTTTTCCCCGTATCCCCCCAGGTGTCTGCAGGCTCAAAGAGCAG
CGAGAAGCGTTCAGAGGAAAGCGATCCCGTGCCACCTTCCCCGTGCCCGGGCTGTCCCCGCACGCTGCCG
GCTCGGGGATGCGGGGGGAGCGCCGGACCGGAGCGGAGCCCCGGGCGGCTCGCTGCTGCCCCCTAGCGGG
GGAGGGACGTAATTACATCCCTGGGGGCYTYGSKGCTGCCCCCTAGCGGGGGAGGGACGTAATTACATCC
CTGGGGGCTTTGGGGGGGGGCTGTCCCTCTAGCGAGCTCGGTACCCAGAGCCCCATCCTCACTGACTCCG
TCCTGGAGTTGGATGAGAGATAATGGCCTTACGTTGTGCCAGGGGAGGGTCGGGCTGGATTTAGCAAGAT
TTACCTTCTCCAAAGAGCGGTGCTGCAGTGGCACAGCTGCCCACGGAGGTGGGGGGGTCACCGTCCCTGG
AGGTGATGAAGAACTGTGGGGATGTGGCACTGAGGGACATGGCCAGTGGGCACGGTGGGTGGGTTGGGGT
TGGTCTTGGGGATCTTGGAGGGCTTTTCCAGCCTTCATGATTTGACGATTGTATGAACATCTACATGGCA
ATTCTCCAGCTGCCTGTCCCAGTCCTACTGACCCAGCTGTATCTCTCCAGGCAAGCTCTTCCACCCCTTC
TGCTTGCATCCAGACACCATCAAACATGCAGGCTCAGACACAGGGACCAGCAGTGTCTGTGGCCTTTTTG
TGCTCCTCTCCATGCTGGGTTTTAACTTGCTCTTTGTCCTTCTATCCTATCTTCTTATCCTTAAGGCTGT
TCTGAACGCTGTGACTTGGAGAGTGTCCCAGAGCCCTCAACACCTGCATGTCCCACGTCCATGCTGTCCT
GCACTTCCTTATCCCCAAGATCTGCCTCTCCGTGATGCACTGAATTGGCAAACATGTGTCACCCCAGACC
AACAATGTCACAGCAAACTCCCCCTTGATAGGACAAGGGGGAATGGCTTTACACTGAGACAGGGGAGGTT
TGGGTTGGATATGAGGAGGCAGTTTTTCCCCCAGAGGGTGGTGACGCACTGAACAGGTTGCCCAAGGAGG
CTGTGGATGCCCCATCCCTGCAGGCATTCAAGGCCAGGCTGGATGTGGCTCTGGGCAGCCTGGGCTGCTG
GTTGATGACCCTGCACATAGCAGGGGGTTGGATCTGGATGAGCACTGTGCTCCTTTGCAACCCAGGCCGT
TCTATGATTCTGTCATTCTAAATCTCTCTTTCAGCCTAAAGCTTTTTCCCCGTATCCCCCCAGGTGTCTG
CAGGCTCAAAGAGCAGCGAGAAGCGTTCAGAGGAAAGCGATCCCGTGCCACCTTCCCCGTGCCCGGGCTG
TCCCCGCACGCTGCCGGCTCGGGGATGCGGGGGGAGCGCCGGACCGGAGCGGAGCCCCGGGCGGCTCGCT
GCTGCCCCCTAGCGGGGGAGGGACGTAATTACATCCCTGGGGGCTTTGGGGGGGGGCTGTCCCTCTAGGG
GTACCCGGGGATCTTAATTAACGGCGGCGGAGTATCGAATTCGCTAGAAGATGGGCGGGAGTCTTCTGGG
CAGGCTTAAAGGCTAACCTGGTGTGTGGGCGTTGTCCTGCAGGGGAATTGAACAGGTGTAAAATTGGAGG
GACAAGACTTCCCACAGATTTTCGGTTTTGTCGGGAAGTTTTTTAATAGGGGCAAATAAGGAAAATGGGA
GGATAGGTAGTCATCTGGGGTTTTATGCAGCAAAACTACAGGTTATTATTGCTTGTGATCCGCCTCGGAG
TATTTTCCATCGAGGTAGATTAAAGACATGCTCACCCGAGTTTTATACTCTCCTGCTTGAGATCCTTACT
ACAGTATGAAATTACAGTGTCGCGAGTTAGACTATGTAAGCAGAATTTTAATCATTTTTAAAGAGCCCAG
TACTTCATATCCATTTCTCCCGCTCCTTCTGCAGCCTTATCAAAAGGTATTTTAGAACACTCATTTTAGC
CCCATTTTCATTTATTATACTGGCTTATCCAACCCCTAGACAGAGCATTGGCATTTTCCCTTTCCTGATC
TTAGAAGTCTGATGACTCATGAAACCAGACAGATTAGTTACATACACCACAAATCGAGGCTGTAGCTGGG
GCCTCAACACTGCAGTTCTTTTATAACTCCTTAGTACACTTTTTGTTGATCCTTTGCCTTGATCCTTAAT
TTTCAGTGTCTATCACCTCTCCCGTCAGGTGGTGTTCCACATTTGGGCCTATTCTCAGTCCAGGGAGTTT
TACAACAATAGATGTATTGAGAATCCAACCTAAAGCTTAACTTTCCACTCCCATGAATGCCTCTCTCCTT
TTTCTCCATTTATAAACTGAGCTATTAACCATTAATGGTTTCCAGGTGGATGTCTCCTCCCCCAATATTA
CCTGATGTATCTTACATATTGCCAGGCTGATATTTTAAGACATTAAAAGGTATATTTCATTATTGAGCCA
CATGGTATTGATTACTGCTTACTAAAATTTTGTCATTGTACACATCTGTAAAAGGTGGTTCCTTTTGGAA
TGCAAAGTTCAGGTGTTTGTTGTCTTTCCTGACCTAAGGTCTTGTGAGCTTGTATTTTTTCTATTTAAGC
AGTGCTTTCTCTTGGACTGGCTTGACTCATGGCATTCTACACGTTATTGCTGGTCTAAATGTGATTTTGC
CAAGCTTCTTCAGGACCTATAATTTTGCTTGACTTGTAGCCAAACACAAGTAAAATGATTAAGCAACAAA
TGTATTTGTGAAGCTTGGTTTTTAGGTTGTTGTGTTGTGTGTGCTTGTGCTCTATAATAATACTATCCAG
GGGCTGGAGAGGTGGCTCGGAGTTCAAGAGCACAGACTGCTCTTCCAGAAGTCCTGAGTTCAATTCCCAG
CAACCACATGGTGGCTCACAACCATCTGTAATGGGATCTGATGCCCTCTTCTGGTGTGTCTGAAGACCAC
AAGTGTATTCACATTAAATAAATAAATCCTCCTTCTTCTTCTTTTTTTTTTTTTTAAAGAGAATACTGTC
TCCAGTAGAATTTACTGAAGTAATGAAATACTTTGTGTTTGTTCCAATATGGTAGCCAATAATCAAATTA
CTCTTTAAGCACTGGAAATGTTACCAAGGAACTAATTTTTATTTGAAGTGTAACTGTGGACAGAGGAGCC
ATAACTGCAGACTTGTGGGATACAGAAGACCAATGCAGACTTTAATGTCTTTTCTCTTACACTAAGCAAT
AAAGAAATAAAAATTGAACTTCTAGTATCCTATTTGTTTAAACTGCTAGCTTTACTTAACTTTTGTGCTT
CATCTATACAAAGCTGAAAGCTAAGTCTGCAGCCATTACTAAACATGAAAGCAAGTAATGATAATTTTGG
ATTTCAAAAATGTAGGGCCAGAGTTTAGCCAGCCAGTGGTGGTGCTTGCCTTTATGCCTTTAATCCCAGC
ACTCTGGAGGCAGAGACAGGCAGATCTCTGAGTTTGAGCCCAGCCTGGTCTACACATCAAGTTCTATCTA
GGATAGCCAGGAATACACACAGAAACCCTGTTGGGGAGGGGGGCTCTGAGATTTCATAAAATTATAATTG
AAGCATTCCCTAATGAGCCACTATGGATGTGGCTAAATCCGTCTACCTTTCTGATGAGATTTGGGTATTA
TTTTTTCTGTCTCTGCTGTTGGTTGGGTCTTTTGACACTGTGGGCTTTCTTTAAAGCCTCCTTCCTGCCA
TGTGGTCTCTTGTTTGCTACTAACTTCCCATGGCTTAAATGGCATGGCTTTTTGCCTTCTAAGGGCAGCT
GCTGAGATTTGCAGCCTGATTTCCAGGGTGGGGTTGGGAAATCTTTCAAACACTAAAATTGTCCTTTAAT
TTTTTTTTTAAAAAATGGGTTATATAATAAACCTCATAAAATAGTTATGAGGAGTGAGGTGGACTAATAT
TAAATGAGTCCCTCCCCTATAAAAGAGCTATTAAGGCTTTTTGTCTTATACTTAACTTTTTTTTTAAATG
TGGTATCTTTAGAACCAAGGGTCTTAGAGTTTTAGTATACAGAAACTGTTGCATCGCTTAATCAGATTTT
CTAGTTTCAAATCCAGAGAATCCAAATTCTTCACAGCCAAAGTCAAATTAAGAATTTCTGACTTTTAATG
TTAATTTGCTTACTGTGAATATAAAAATGATAGCTTTTCCTGAGGCAGGGTCTCACTATGTATCTCTGCC
TGATCTGCAACAAGATATGTAGACTAAAGTTCTGCCTGCTTTTGTCTCCTGAATACTAAGGTTAAAATGT
AGTAATACTTTTGGAACTTGCAGGTCAGATTCTTTTATAGGGGACACACTAAGGGAGCTTGGGTGATAGT
TGGTAAAATGTGTTTCAAGTGATGAAAACTTGAATTATTATCACCGCAACCTACTTTTTAAAAAAAAAAG
CCAGGCCTGTTAGAGCATGCTTAAGGGATCCCTAGGACTTGCTGAGCACACAAGAGTAGTTACTTGGCAG
GCTCCTGGTGAGAGCATATTTCAAAAAACAAGGCAGACAACCAAGAAACTACAGTTAAGGTTACCTGTCT
TTAAACCATCTGCATATACACAGGGATATTAAAATATTCCAAATAATATTTCATTCAAGTTTTCCCCCAT
CAAATTGGGACATGGATTTCTCCGGTGAATAGGCAGAGTTGGAAACTAAACAAATGTTGGTTTTGTGATT
TGTGAAATTGTTTTCAAGTGATAGTTAAAGCCCATGAGATACAGAACAAAGCTGCTATTTCGAGGTCTCT
TGGTTTATACTCAGAAGCACTTCTTTGGGTTTCCCTGCACTATCCTGATCATGTGCTAGGCCTACCTTAG
GCTGATTGTTGTTCAAATAAACTTAAGTTTCCTGTCAGGTGATGTCATATGATTTCATATATCAAGGCAA
AACATGTTATATATGTTAAACATTTGTACTTAATGTGAAAGTTAGGTCTTTGTGGGTTTGATTTTTAATT
TTCAAAACCTGAGCTAAATAAGTCATTTTTACATGTCTTACATTTGGTGGAATTGTATAATTGTGGTTTG
CAGGCAAGACTCTCTGACCTAGTAACCCTACCTATAGAGCACTTTGCTGGGTCACAAGTCTAGGAGTCAA
GCATTTCACCTTGAAGTTGAGACGTTTTGTTAGTGTATACTAGTTTATATGTTGGAGGACATGTTTATCC
AGAAGATATTCAGGACTATTTTTGACTGGGCTAAGGAATTGATTCTGATTAGCACTGTTAGTGAGCATTG
AGTGGCCTTTAGGCTTGAATTGGAGTCACTTGTATATCTCAAATAATGCTGGCCTTTTTTAAAAAGCCCT
TGTTCTTTATCACCCTGTTTTCTACATAATTTTTGTTCAAAGAAATACTTGTTTGGATCTCCTTTTGACA
ACAATAGCATGTTTTCAAGCCATATTTTTTTTCCTTTTTTTTTTTTTTTTTGGTTTTTCGAGACAGGGTT
TCTCTGTATAGCCCTGGCTGTCCTGGAACTCACTTTGTAGACCAGGCTGGCCTCGAACTCAGAAATCCGC
CTGCCTCTGCCTCCTGAGTGCCGGGATTAAAGGCGTGCACCACCACGCCTGGCTAAGTTGGATATTTTGT
TATATAACTATAACCAATACTAACTCCACTGGGTGGATTTTTAATTCAGTCAGTAGTCTTAAGTGGTCTT
TATTGGCCCTTCATTAAAATCTACTGTTCACTCTAACAGAGGCTGTTGGTACTAGTGGCACTTAAGCAAC
TTCCTACGGATATACTAGCAGATTAAGGGTCAGGGATAGAAACTAGTCTAGCGTTTTGTATACCTACCAG
CTTTATACTACCTTGTTCTGATAGAAATATTTCAGGACATCTAGCTTATCGATACCGTCGACGTTCGAAC
ACGTGGAATTCCTGCAGCCCGGGGGATCCACTAGTTCTAGAGCGGCCGCCACCGCGGTGGAGCTCCAATT
CGCCCTATAGTGAGTCGTATTACGCGCGCTCACTGGCCGTCGTTTTACAACGTCGTGACTGGGAAAACCC
TGGCGTTACCCAACTTAATCGCCTTGCAGCACATCCCCCTTTCGCCAGCTGGCGTAATAGCGAAGAGGCC
CGCACCGATCGCCCTTCCCAACAGTTGCGCAGCCTGAATGKSSMAYSKG
[124 nt withheld, positions 24480-24603]
C
[91 nt withheld, positions 24605-24695]
A
[49 nt withheld, positions 24697-24745]
CCTTTGACGTTGGAGTCCACGTTCTTT
[37 nt withheld, positions 24773-24809]
ACCCTATCTCGGTCTATTCTTTTGATTTATAAGGGATTTTGCCGATTTCGGCCTATTGGTTAAAAAATGA
GCTGATTTAACAAAAATTTAACGCGAATTTTAACAAAATATKMWMSMKKRCRMKTYMS
Features (pLannotate 1.2.2; 60 found; start..end, strand, type, name):
     24..128     +  promoter       AmpR promoter: bla
    129..989     +  CDS            AmpR: β-lactamase; bla; confers resistance to ampicillin, carbenicillin, and related antibiotics
   1160..1748    +  rep_origin     ori: high-copy-number ColE1/pMB1/pBR322/pUC origin of replication
   1931..2023    +  CDS            lacI (fragment): lac repressor; lacI; The lac repressor binds to the lac operator to inhibit transcription in E. coli. This inhibition can be relieved by adding lactose or isopropyl-β-D-thiogalactopyranoside (IPTG).
   2036..2057    +  protein_bind   CAP binding site: CAP binding activates transcription in the presence of cAMP. E. coli catabolite activator protein
   2072..2102    +  promoter       lac promoter: promoter for the E. coli lac operon
   2106..2128    +  protein_bind   lac operator (fragment): The lac repressor binds to the lac operator to inhibit transcription in E. coli. This inhibition can be relieved by adding lactose or isopropyl-β-D-thiogalactopyranoside (IPTG). lac repressor encoded by lacI
   2171..2189    +  promoter       T3 promoter: promoter for bacteriophage T3 RNA polymerase
   2202..2243    -  misc_feature   MCS (fragment): pBluescript multiple cloning site
   2258..3191    +  misc_feature   Rosa26 left arm (fragment): left homology arm from intron 1 of the mouse Rosa26 gene (Soriano, 1999)
   3751..3879    +  CDS            OR51A4 (fragment): O51A4_HUMAN - Experimental evidence at transcript level: Swiss-Prot protein existence level 2. Odorant receptor. From Homo sapiens (Human).
   5027..5155    +  CDS            OR51A4 (fragment): O51A4_HUMAN - Experimental evidence at transcript level: Swiss-Prot protein existence level 2. Odorant receptor. From Homo sapiens (Human).
   5786..5844    +  misc_feature   HA-L (fragment): left homology arm from intron 1 of the mouse Rosa26 gene (Soriano, 1999)
   5851..5954    +  misc_feature   Ad SA: adenovirus major late transcript splice acceptor (Friedrich and Soriano, 1991)
   5983..6362    +  enhancer       CMV enhancer: human cytomegalovirus immediate early enhancer
   6364..6638    +  promoter       chicken β-actin promoter: No description available
   6639..7655    +  intron         chimeric intron: chimera between introns from chicken β-actin and rabbit β-globin
   7716..7749    +  protein_bind   loxN: Cre-mediated recombination occurs in the 8-bp core sequence (GTATACCT). loxN sites are compatible with each other, but incompatible with loxP or lox2272 sites. Cre recombinase
   7757..7790    +  protein_bind   lox2272: Cre-mediated recombination occurs in the 8-bp core sequence (GGATACTT). lox2272 sites are compatible with each other, but incompatible with loxP or loxN sites (Lee and Saito, 1988). Cre recombinase
   7799..7832    +  protein_bind   loxP: Cre-mediated recombination occurs in the 8-bp core sequence (GCATACAT). Cre recombinase
   7852..7873    +  CDS            mUkG1 (fragment): monomeric variant of Umikinoko-Green fluorescent protein
   7912..8616    +  CDS            PhiYFP: Phialidium yellow fluorescent proteim mammalian codon-optimized
   8637..8681    +  terminator     lambda t0 terminator (fragment): transcription terminator from phage lambda
   8693..8776    +  CDS            large T antigen (fragment): large T antigen from SV40 (simian virus 40)
   8799..8920    +  polyA_signal   SV40 poly(A) signal: SV40 polyadenylation signal
   8932..8965    +  protein_bind   loxN: Cre-mediated recombination occurs in the 8-bp core sequence (GTATACCT). loxN sites are compatible with each other, but incompatible with loxP or lox2272 sites. Cre recombinase
   8978..9100    +  CDS            MARCKS (fragment): MARCS_CHICK - Experimental evidence at protein level: Swiss-Prot protein existence level 1. MARCKS is the most prominent cellular substrate for protein kinase C. This protein binds calmodulin, actin, and synapsin. MARCKS is a filamentous (F) actin cross-linking protein. From Gallus gallus (Chicken).
   9107..9820    +  CDS            mEYFP: mEYFP is a basic (constitutively fluorescent) yellow fluorescent protein published in 2002, derived from Aequorea victoria. It is reported to be a very rapidly-maturing monomer.
   9940..10528   +  misc_feature   WPRE: woodchuck hepatitis virus posttranscriptional regulatory element
  10556..10639   +  CDS            large T antigen (fragment): large T antigen from SV40 (simian virus 40)
  10662..10783   +  polyA_signal   SV40 poly(A) signal: SV40 polyadenylation signal
  10798..10831   +  protein_bind   lox2272: Cre-mediated recombination occurs in the 8-bp core sequence (GGATACTT). lox2272 sites are compatible with each other, but incompatible with loxP or loxN sites (Lee and Saito, 1988). Cre recombinase
  10850..10972   +  CDS            MARCKS (fragment): MARCS_CHICK - Experimental evidence at protein level: Swiss-Prot protein existence level 1. MARCKS is the most prominent cellular substrate for protein kinase C. This protein binds calmodulin, actin, and synapsin. MARCKS is a filamentous (F) actin cross-linking protein. From Gallus gallus (Chicken).
  10979..12403   +  CDS            tdTomato: tdTomato is a basic (constitutively fluorescent) orange fluorescent protein published in 2004, derived from Discosoma sp.. It is reported to be a somewhat slowly-maturing tandem dimer with low acid sensitivity.
  12523..13111   +  misc_feature   WPRE: woodchuck hepatitis virus posttranscriptional regulatory element
  13139..13222   +  CDS            large T antigen (fragment): large T antigen from SV40 (simian virus 40)
  13245..13366   +  polyA_signal   SV40 poly(A) signal: SV40 polyadenylation signal
  13381..13414   +  protein_bind   loxP: Cre-mediated recombination occurs in the 8-bp core sequence (GCATACAT). Cre recombinase
  13427..13549   +  CDS            MARCKS (fragment): MARCS_CHICK - Experimental evidence at protein level: Swiss-Prot protein existence level 1. MARCKS is the most prominent cellular substrate for protein kinase C. This protein binds calmodulin, actin, and synapsin. MARCKS is a filamentous (F) actin cross-linking protein. From Gallus gallus (Chicken).
  13625..13648   +  CDS            HA (fragment): HA (human influenza hemagglutinin) epitope tag
  13658..14365   +  CDS            mTFP1: mTFP1 is a basic (constitutively fluorescent) cyan fluorescent protein published in 2006, derived from Clavularia sp.. It has low acid sensitivity.
  14381..14440   +  CDS            H-Ras (fragment): human small GTPase proto-oncoprotein
  14497..15085   +  misc_feature   WPRE: woodchuck hepatitis virus posttranscriptional regulatory element
  15113..15196   +  CDS            large T antigen (fragment): large T antigen from SV40 (simian virus 40)
  15219..15340   +  polyA_signal   SV40 poly(A) signal: SV40 polyadenylation signal
  15378..15411   +  protein_bind   FRT (minimal): supports FLP-mediated excision but not integration (Turan and Bode, 2011) FLP recombinase from the Saccharomyces cerevisiae 2μ plasmid
  15475..15974   +  promoter       PGK promoter: mouse phosphoglycerate kinase 1 promoter
  15986..16033   +  promoter       EM7 promoter: synthetic bacterial promoter&nbsp
  16052..16855   +  CDS            NeoR/KanR: aminoglycoside phosphotransferase from Tn5; aph(3')-II (or nptII); confers resistance to neomycin, kanamycin, and G418 (Geneticin®)
  16893..17117   +  polyA_signal   bGH poly(A) signal: bovine growth hormone polyadenylation signal
  17121..17142   +  promoter       SV40 promoter (fragment): SV40 enhancer and early promoter
  17175..17208   +  protein_bind   FRT (minimal): supports FLP-mediated excision but not integration (Turan and Bode, 2011) FLP recombinase from the Saccharomyces cerevisiae 2μ plasmid
  17864..17992   +  CDS            OR51A4 (fragment): O51A4_HUMAN - Experimental evidence at transcript level: Swiss-Prot protein existence level 2. Odorant receptor. From Homo sapiens (Human).
  19140..19268   +  CDS            OR51A4 (fragment): O51A4_HUMAN - Experimental evidence at transcript level: Swiss-Prot protein existence level 2. Odorant receptor. From Homo sapiens (Human).
  19854..24194   +  misc_feature   Rosa26 right arm: right homology arm from intron 1 of the mouse Rosa26 gene (Soriano, 1999)
  24193..24212   +  misc_feature   MCS (fragment): pBluescript multiple cloning site
  24226..24285   -  misc_feature   MCS (fragment): pBluescript multiple cloning site
  24294..24312   -  promoter       T7 promoter: promoter for bacteriophage T7 RNA polymerase
  24320..24470   +  CDS            lacZα (fragment): LacZα fragment of β-galactosidase; lacZ fragment
  24480..24908   +  rep_origin     f1 ori (sequence partly withheld): f1 bacteriophage origin of replication; arrow indicates direction of (+) strand synthesis
