[The description below was written by a language model from this plasmid's Addgene catalogue record and pLannotate feature annotations shown in this document.]
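Description:
iMb2-Control-Mosaic (SO273) is a roughly 25 kb mouse gene-targeting vector built on pBluescript KS and designed to insert a Cre-dependent multicolour reporter into the Rosa26 locus by homologous recombination. The bacterial backbone carries a ColE1/pUC-type origin, an f1 origin and an ampicillin resistance gene; although the origin is of the high-copy type, the catalogue lists the plasmid as low copy. Left and right homology arms from Rosa26 intron 1 flank the payload, and targeted mammalian cells are selected with G418 through a PGK/EM7-driven NeoR cassette with a bGH polyadenylation signal. This cassette is bracketed by FRT sites, so it can be removed with FLP.

The payload is driven by a CAG-type promoter (CMV enhancer, chicken β-actin promoter and chimeric intron), preceded by an adenovirus splice acceptor. Immediately downstream lie tandem loxN, lox2272 and loxP sites, followed by a first cassette annotated as PhiYFP with an SV40 poly(A) signal. This cassette would be the default expressed unit before recombination. Three further cassettes follow, each preceded by the partner of one of the mutually incompatible lox sites. They encode membrane-targeted YFP, tdTomato and HA-tagged mTFP1, each with a MARCKS-derived membrane-localisation fragment (the mTFP1 unit also has an H-Ras fragment), a WPRE and an SV40 poly(A). Cre can recombine only one compatible pair in a given cell, so each cell stochastically brings one of the three reporters under the promoter, producing a mosaic of differently coloured membranes.

The insert names indicate 2A sequences after YFP and Tomato, but neither table annotates them. The two sequencing records differ slightly in length, FRT count and arm annotation, and the depositor states that the noted discrepancies do not affect function. Short hits such as OR51A4, Cdh5 and Azami-Green are probably annotation artefacts.
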