Addgene plasmid #99750: iMb2-Control-Mosaic (SO273)
Purpose: Second generation Rosa26 gene targeting vector to induce a Cre-dependent mosaic of cells expressing different membrane localized fluorescent proteins
Depositing lab: Rui Benedito. Depositing organization: Centro Nacional de Investigaciones Cardiovasculares (CNIC). Publication: Dual ifgMosaic: A Versatile Method for Multispectral and Combinatorial Mosaic Gene-Function Analysis. Pontes-Quero S, Heredia L, Casquero-Garcia V, Fernandez-Chacon M, Luo W, Hermoso A, Bansal M, Garcia-Gonzalez I, Sanchez-Munoz MS, Perea JR, Galiana-Simal A, Rodriguez-Arabaolaza I, Del Olmo-Cabrera S, Rocha SF, Criado-Rodriguez LM, Giovinazzo G, Benedito R. Cell. 2017 Aug 10;170(4):800-814.e18. doi: 10.1016/j.cell.2017.07.031. PubMed 28802047.
Backbone
  Vector backbone: pBlueScript KS
  Total vector size (bp): 24811
  Vector type: Mammalian Expression, Mouse Targeting, Cre/Lox
  Selectable markers: Neomycin (select with G418)
Growth in bacteria
  Bacterial resistance: Ampicillin, 100 μg/mL
  Growth temperature: 30°C
  Growth strain: Stbl3
  Copy number: Low Copy
Gene/Insert
  Gene/Insert name: Mb2YFP-2A, Mb2Tomato-2A, Mb2-HA-Tfp1
  Species: Synthetic
Terms and licenses: Academic/Nonprofit Terms; Industry Terms: Not Available to Industry
Depositor comments: Please note that several discrepancies were found between Addgene's quality control and the depositor's sequence. The depositor noted that these discrepancies do NOT affect plasmid function.
How to cite: iMb2-Control-Mosaic (SO273) was a gift from Rui Benedito (Addgene plasmid # 99750 ; http://n2t.net/addgene:99750 ; RRID:Addgene_99750)
