>Addgene plasmid #99750 | iMb2-Control-Mosaic (SO273) | addgene partial sequence | sequence record 327627 | mTFP1-R1 5'-ACCTCCAGGTTGATGGTGTTg-3'
CGCCCTCGATCACGAAGGCGTGGCCATTCACGTTGCCCTCCATCTTCAGCTTGATCTTCATGTCGGGCTT
GATTACGCCCATTGTGGTCTCCTCGCCCTTGCTCACCATAAGTTTGGCAGCGTAATCTGGAACGTCGTAT
GGATATTCGGCTGCATAGTCCGGGACGTCATAGGGATATTCGGCCGCATAGTCAGGAACATCGTATGGGT
AGGATCCTACCTTCACGTGGCCATTCTCCTGTCCGTTCGCTTTGGAAGGCGACGAGGCCACAGCCGCCTC
CCCAGGCCTCTCCGCGGCGGCTTCTCCCTTCGCTGCGGTCTTGGAGAAACAGCAACCCATGGTGGCGCGC
CGATAACTTCGTATAATGTATGCTATACGAAGTTATACTAGTCCACGCCTTAAGATACATTGATGAGTTT
GGACAAACCACAACTAGAATGCAGTGAAAAAAATGCTTTATTTGTGAAATTTGTGATGCTATTGCTTTAT
TTGTAACCATTATAAGCTGCAATAAACAAGTTAACAACAACAATTGCATTCATTTTATGTTTCAGGTTCA
GGGGGAGGTGTGGGAGGTTTTTTAAAGCAAGTAAAACCTCTACAAATGTGGTATGGCTGATTATGATCTG
GTGCAGCAGTCTCGACGGTATCGATGCGGGGAGGCGGCCCAAAGGGAGATCCGACTCGTCTGAGGGCGAA
GGCGAAGACGCGGAAGAGGCCGCAGAGCCGGCAGCAGGCCGCGGGAAGGAAGGTCCGCTGGATTGAGGGC
C
